# Supplementary material for: Synthetic Promoters and Transcription Factors for Heterologous Protein Expression in Saccharomyces cerevisiae
Source: Front Bioeng Biotechnol. 2017 Oct 19;5:63. doi: 10.3389/fbioe.2017.00063 (PMC5653697; doi:10.3389/fbioe.2017.00063)
Supplement: Data Sheet S1 — GenBank sequences for plasmids generated in this work. [file Data_Sheet_1.ZIP › pFM031.gb]

LOCUS       pFM031      7082 bp    DNA     circular UNA 7-MAR-2014
ACCESSION   pFM_00031
VERSION     pFM_00031
KEYWORDS    .
FEATURES             Location/Qualifiers
     CDS             complement(1218..2078)
                     /label="ampicillin resistance"
     CDS             2746..3420
                     /label=TRP1
     CDS             complement(4366..5448)
                     /label=LacI
     Region          5878..6375
                     /label="Ura3 Buffer"
     Site            6126..6133
                     /site_type="restriction site"
                     /label="PmeI"
     promoter        6382..6457
                     /label=UASg
     TATA_signal     6700..6706
                     /label="Gal1 TATA"
     Operator        6721..6755
                     /label=lacO
     Site            join(6845..6850,6845^6846)
                     /site_type="restriction site"
                     /note="Name: BamHI"
                     /note="Pattern: ggatcc"
                     /note="cut_0_on_positive_strand: 6845^6846"
                     /note="cut_0_on_negative_strand: 6849^6850"
                     /note="inhibited_by: 5': N4-methylcytosine"
                     /note="star_activity: yes"
                     /note="site_type: other"
                     /note="restriction site"
                     /label=BamHI
     Site            join(6864..6869,6864^6865)
                     /site_type="restriction site"
                     /note="Name: AgeI"
                     /note="Pattern: accggt"
                     /note="cut_0_on_positive_strand: 6864^6865"
                     /note="cut_0_on_negative_strand: 6868^6869"
                     /note="inhibited_by: 5': 5-methylcytosine"
                     /note="site_type: other"
                     /note="restriction site"
                     /label=AgeI
     CDS             6870..6902
                     /label="NLS (SPKKKRKVEA)"
                     /note="CDS "
                     /label=NLS
     CDS             6903..7079
                     /label="VP64 AD"
                     /note="CDS "
                     /label=VP64-AD
     3'UTR           7080..7082
                     /label="STOP"
ORIGIN
        1 TAAGCTTGGT ACCGCGGCTA GCTAAGATCC GCTCTAACCG AAAAGGAAGG AGTTAGACAA
       61 CCTGAAGTCT AGGTCCCTAT TTATTTTTTT ATAGTTATGT TAGTATTAAG AACGTTATTT
      121 ATATTTCAAA TTTTTCTTTT TTTTCTGTAC AGACGCGTGT ACGCATGTAA CATTATACTG
      181 AAAACCTTGC TTGAGAAGGT TTTGGGACGC TCGAAGATCC AGCTGCATTA ATGAATCGGC
      241 CAACGCGCGG GGAGAGGCGG TTTGCGTATT GGGCGCTCTT CCGCTTCCTC GCTCACTGAC
      301 TCGCTGCGCT CGGTCGTTCG GCTGCGGCGA GCGGTATCAG CTCACTCAAA GGCGGTAATA
      361 CGGTTATCCA CAGAATCAGG GGATAACGCA GGAAAGAACA TGTGAGCAAA AGGCCAGCAA
      421 AAGGCCAGGA ACCGTAAAAA GGCCGCGTTG CTGGCGTTTT TCCATAGGCT CCGCCCCCCT
      481 GACGAGCATC ACAAAAATCG ACGCTCAAGT CAGAGGTGGC GAAACCCGAC AGGACTATAA
      541 AGATACCAGG CGTTTCCCCC TGGAAGCTCC CTCGTGCGCT CTCCTGTTCC GACCCTGCCG
      601 CTTACCGGAT ACCTGTCCGC CTTTCTCCCT TCGGGAAGCG TGGCGCTTTC TCATAGCTCA
      661 CGCTGTAGGT ATCTCAGTTC GGTGTAGGTC GTTCGCTCCA AGCTGGGCTG TGTGCACGAA
      721 CCCCCCGTTC AGCCCGACCG CTGCGCCTTA TCCGGTAACT ATCGTCTTGA GTCCAACCCG
      781 GTAAGACACG ACTTATCGCC ACTGGCAGCA GCCACTGGTA ACAGGATTAG CAGAGCGAGG
      841 TATGTAGGCG GTGCTACAGA GTTCTTGAAG TGGTGGCCTA ACTACGGCTA CACTAGAAGG
      901 ACAGTATTTG GTATCTGCGC TCTGCTGAAG CCAGTTACCT TCGGAAAAAG AGTTGGTAGC
      961 TCTTGATCCG GCAAACAAAC CACCGCTGGT AGCGGTGGTT TTTTTGTTTG CAAGCAGCAG
     1021 ATTACGCGCA GAAAAAAAGG ATCTCAAGAA GATCCTTTGA TCTTTTCTAC GGGGTCTGAC
     1081 GCTCAGTGGA ACGAAAACTC ACGTTAAGGG ATTTTGGTCA TGAGATTATC AAAAAGGATC
     1141 TTCACCTAGA TCCTTTTAAA TTAAAAATGA AGTTTTAAAT CAATCTAAAG TATATATGAG
     1201 TAAACTTGGT CTGACAGTTA CCAATGCTTA ATCAGTGAGG CACCTATCTC AGCGATCTGT
     1261 CTATTTCGTT CATCCATAGT TGCCTGACTC CCCGTCGTGT AGATAACTAC GATACGGGAG
     1321 GGCTTACCAT CTGGCCCCAG TGCTGCAATG ATACCGCGAG ACCCACGCTC ACCGGCTCCA
     1381 GATTTATCAG CAATAAACCA GCCAGCCGGA AGGGCCGAGC GCAGAAGTGG TCCTGCAACT
     1441 TTATCCGCCT CCATCCAGTC TATTAATTGT TGCCGGGAAG CTAGAGTAAG TAGTTCGCCA
     1501 GTTAATAGTT TGCGCAACGT TGTTGCCATT GCTACAGGCA TCGTGGTGTC ACGCTCGTCG
     1561 TTTGGTATGG CTTCATTCAG CTCCGGTTCC CAACGATCAA GGCGAGTTAC ATGATCCCCC
     1621 ATGTTGTGCA AAAAAGCGGT TAGCTCCTTC GGTCCTCCGA TCGTTGTCAG AAGTAAGTTG
     1681 GCCGCAGTGT TATCACTCAT GGTTATGGCA GCACTGCATA ATTCTCTTAC TGTCATGCCA
     1741 TCCGTAAGAT GCTTTTCTGT GACTGGTGAG TACTCAACCA AGTCATTCTG AGAATAGTGT
     1801 ATGCGGCGAC CGAGTTGCTC TTGCCCGGCG TCAATACGGG ATAATACCGC GCCACATAGC
     1861 AGAACTTTAA AAGTGCTCAT CATTGGAAAA CGTTCTTCGG GGCGAAAACT CTCAAGGATC
     1921 TTACCGCTGT TGAGATCCAG TTCGATGTAA CCCACTCGTG CACCCAACTG ATCTTCAGCA
     1981 TCTTTTACTT TCACCAGCGT TTCTGGGTGA GCAAAAACAG GAAGGCAAAA TGCCGCAAAA
     2041 AAGGGAATAA GGGCGACACG GAAATGTTGA ATACTCATAC TCTTCCTTTT TCAATATTAT
     2101 TGAAGCATTT ATCAGGGTTA TTGTCTCATG AGCGGATACA TATTTGAATG TATTTAGAAA
     2161 AATAAACAAA TAGGGGTTCC GCGCACATTT CCCCGAAAAG TGCCACCTGA CGTCTAAGAA
     2221 ACCATTATTA TCATGACATT AACCTATAAA AATAGGCGTA TCACGAGGCC CTTTCGTCTC
     2281 GCGCGTTTCG GTGATGACGG TGAAAACCTC TGACACATGC AGCTCCCGGA GACGGTCACA
     2341 GCTTGTCTGT AAGCGGATGC CGGGAGCAGA CAAGCCCGTC AGGGCGCGTC AGCGGGTGTT
     2401 GGCGGGTGTC GGGGCTGGCT TAACTATGCG GCATCAGAGC AGATTGTACT GAGAGTGCAC
     2461 CATAAACGAC ATTACTATAT ATATAATATA GGAAGCATTT AATAGACAGC ATCGTAATAT
     2521 ATGTGTACTT TGCAGTTATG ACGCCAGATG GCAGTAGTGG AAGATATTCT TTATTGAAAA
     2581 ATAGCTTGTC ACCTTACGTA CAATCTTGAT CCGGAGCTTT TCTTTTTTTG CCGATTAAGA
     2641 ATTAATTCGG TCGAAAAAAG AAAAGGAGAG GGCCAAGAGG GAGGGCATTG GTGACTATTG
     2701 AGCACGTGAG TATACGTGAT TAAGCACACA AAGGCAGCTT GGAGTATGTC TGTTATTAAT
     2761 TTCACAGGTA GTTCTGGTCC ATTGGTGAAA GTTTGCGGCT TGCAGAGCAC AGAGGCCGCA
     2821 GAATGTGCTC TAGATTCCGA TGCTGACTTG CTGGGTATTA TATGTGTGCC CAATAGAAAG
     2881 AGAACAATTG ACCCGGTTAT TGCAAGGAAA ATTTCAAGTC TTGTAAAAGC ATATAAAAAT
     2941 AGTTCAGGCA CTCCGAAATA CTTGGTTGGC GTGTTTCGTA ATCAACCTAA GGAGGATGTT
     3001 TTGGCTCTGG TCAATGATTA CGGCATTGAT ATCGTCCAAC TGCATGGAGA TGAGTCGTGG
     3061 CAAGAATACC AAGAGTTCCT CGGTTTGCCA GTTATTAAAA GACTCGTATT TCCAAAAGAC
     3121 TGCAACATAC TACTCAGTGC AGCTTCACAG AAACCTCATT CGTTTATTCC CTTGTTTGAT
     3181 TCAGAAGCAG GTGGGACAGG TGAACTTTTG GATTGGAACT CGATTTCTGA CTGGGTTGGA
     3241 AGGCAAGAGA GCCCCGAAAG CTTACATTTT ATGTTAGCTG GTGGACTGAC GCCAGAAAAT
     3301 GTTGGTGATG CGCTTAGATT AAATGGCGTT ATTGGTGTTG ATGTAAGCGG AGGTGTGGAG
     3361 ACAAATGGTG TAAAAGACTC TAACAAAATA GCAAATTTCG TCAAAAATGC TAAGAAATAG
     3421 GTTATTACTG AGTAGTATTT ATTTAAGTAT TGTTTGTGCA CTTGCCTATG CGGTGTGAAA
     3481 TACCGCACAG ATGCGTAAGG AGAAAATACC GCATCAGGAA ATTGTAAACG TTAATATTTT
     3541 GTTAAAATTC GCGTTAAATT TTTGTTAAAT CAGCTCATTT TTTAACCAAT AGGCCGAAAT
     3601 CGGCAAAATC CCTTATAAAT CAAAAGAATA GACCGAGATA GGGTTGAGTG TTGTTCCAGT
     3661 TTGGAACAAG AGTCCACTAT TAAAGAACGT GGACTCCAAC GTCAAAGGNN NNNNNNNNNN
     3721 NNNNNNNNNN NNNNNNNNNN NNNNNNNNNN NNNNNNNTNN NNNNNNNNNN NNNNNNNNNN
     3781 NNNNNNNNNN NNNNNNNNNN NNNNNNNNNN NNNNNNNNNN NNNNNNNNNN NNNNNNNNNN
     3841 NNNNNNNNNG NNNNNNNNNN NNNNNNNNNN NNNNNNNNNN NNNNNNNNNN NNNNNNNNNN
     3901 NNNNNNNNNN NNNNNNNNNN NNNNNNNNNN NNNNNNNNNN NNNNNNNNNN NNNNNNNNNN
     3961 NNNNNNNNNN NNNNCGCGCC ATTCGCCATT CAGGCTGCGC AACTGTTGGG AAGGGCGATC
     4021 GGTGCGGGCC TCTTCGCTAT TACGCCAGCT GAATTGGAGC GACCTCATGC TATACCTGAG
     4081 AAAGCAACCT GACCTACAGG AAAGAGTTAC TCAAGAATAA GAATTTTCGT TTTAAAACCT
     4141 AAGAGTCACT TTAAAATTTG TATACACTTA TTTTTTTTAT AACTTATTTA ATAATAAAAA
     4201 TCATAAATCA TAAGAAATTC GCTTATTTAG AAGTGTCAAC AACGTATCTA CCAACGATTT
     4261 GACCCTTTTC CATCTTTTCG TAAATTTCTG GCAAGGTAGA CAAGCCGACA ACCTTGATTG
     4321 GAGACTTGAC CAAACCTCTG GCGAAGAATT GTTAATTAAG AGCTCTCACT GCCCACTTTC
     4381 CAGTCTGGAA ACCTGTCTTG CTAGCTGCAT GAGTGAATCA GCCAATGCCC GGGGAGAGGC
     4441 AGTTTGTGTA TTGGGTGCCA GGGTGGTTTT TCTCTTCACC AGTGAGACTG GCAACAGCTG
     4501 ATTGCCCTTC ACCGCCTGGC CCTGAGAGAG TTGCAGCAAG CGGTCCACGC TGGTTTGCCC
     4561 CAGCAGGCGA AAATCCTGTT TGATGGTGGT TAACGGCGGG ATATAACATG AGCTGTCTTC
     4621 GGTATCGTCG TATCCCACTA CCGAGATATC TGCACCAACT CTCAGCCCAG ACTCAGTAAT
     4681 GGCTCTCATT GCACCCAGTG CCATCTGATC ATTGGCAACC AGCATTGCAG TGGGAACAAT
     4741 GCCCTCATTC AGCATTTGCA TGGTTTGTTG AAACCCAGAC ATGGCACTCC AGTCCCCTTC
     4801 TCTTTCAGCT ATTGGCTGAA TTTGATTCCT AGTGAGATAT TTATGCCAGC CGGCCAGTCT
     4861 CAGCCTTGCT GAGACAGAAC TGAGTGGGCC CGCAAGCAGT GCAATTTGCT GGTGTCCCAA
     4921 TGCAACCAGA TGCTCCACAC CCAGTCTTGT ACCATCTTCA TGGGAGAAAA TAATACTGTT
     4981 GATGGGTGTC TGGTCAGAGA CATCAAGAAA GAGTGCTGGA ACATTAGTGC AGGCAGCTTC
     5041 CACAGCAATG GCATCCTGGT CATCCAGTGG ATAGTTAATG ATCAGCCCAC TGACTCTTTG
     5101 TGCCAGAAGA TTGTGCACAG CAGCTTTACA GGCTTCAACT CCACTTCTTT CTACCATTGA
     5161 CACCACCACA GAGGCTCCCA GTTGATCAGC TCTAGATTTA ATGGCTGCCA CAATTTGAGA
     5221 TGGTGCATGC AGGGCCAGAC TGGAGGTGGC AACTCCAATC AGCAAGCTCT GTTTGCCTGC
     5281 CAGTTGTTGT GCCACTCTGT TGGGAATGTA ATTCAGCTCT GCCATGGCTG CTTCCACTTT
     5341 TTCCCTGGTT TTGGCAGAAA CATGGCTGGC CTGGTTCACC ACTCTGGAAA CAGTCTGATA
     5401 AGAGACACCG GCATACTCTG CGACATCATA CAATGTTACT GGTTTCATTT TAATAACTAG
     5461 TAAAACTTAG ATTAGATTGC TATGCTTTCT TTCTAATGAG CAAGAAGTAA AAAAAGTTGT
     5521 AATAGAACAA GAAAAATGAA ACTGAAACTT GAGAAATTGA AGACCGTTTA TTAACTTAAA
     5581 TATCAATGGG AGGTCATCGA AAGAGAAAAA AATCAAAAAA AAAATTTTCA AGAAAAAGAA
     5641 ACGTGATAAA AATTTTTATT GCCTTTTTCG ACGAAGAAAA AGAAACGAGG CGGTCTCTTT
     5701 TTTCTTTTCC AAACCTTTAG TACGGGTAAT TAACGACACC CTAGAGGAAG AAAGAGGGGA
     5761 AATTTAGTAT GCTGTGCTTG GGTGTTTTGA AGTGGTACGG CGATGCGCGG AGTCCGAGAA
     5821 AATCTGGAAG AGTAAAAAAG GAGTAGAAAC ATTTTGAAGC TATGGTGTGG CGGCCGCATC
     5881 TTGACTGATT TTTCCATGGA GGGCACAGTT AAGCCGCTAA AGGCATTATC CGCCAAGTAC
     5941 AATTTTTTAC TCTTCGAAGA CAGAAAATTT GCTGACATTG GTAATACAGT CAAATTGCAG
     6001 TACTCTGCGG GTGTATACAG AATAGCAGAA TGGGCAGACA TTACGAATGC ACACGGTGTG
     6061 GTGGGCCCAG GTATTGTTAG CGGTTTGAAG CAGGCGGCAG AAGAAGTAAC AAAGGAACCT
     6121 AGAGGGTTTA AACCCTTTTG ATGTTAGCAG AATTGTCATG CAAGGGCTCC CTATCTACTG
     6181 GAGAATATAC TAAGGGTACT GTTGACATTG CGAAGAGCGA CAAAGATTTT GTTATCGGCT
     6241 TTATTGCTCA AAGAGACATG GGTGGAAGAG ATGAAGGTTA CGATTGGTTG ATTATGACAC
     6301 CCGGTGTGGG TTTAGATGAC AAGGGAGACG CATTGGGTCA ACAGTATAGA ACCGTGGATG
     6361 ATGTGGTCTC TACAGGAATT CGAAGTACGG ATTAGAAGCC GCCGAGCGGG TGACAGCCCT
     6421 CCGAAGGAAG ACTCTCCTCC GTGCGTCCTC GTCTTCACCG GCCGGTCGCG TTCCTGAAAC
     6481 GCAGATGTGC CTCGCGCCGC ACTGCTCCGA ACAATAAAGA TTCTACAATA CTAGCTTTTA
     6541 TGGTTATGAA GAGGAAAAAT TGGCAGTAAC CTGGCCCCAC AAACCTTCAA ATGAACGAAT
     6601 CAAATTAACA ACCATAGGAT GATAATGCGA TTACTTTTTT AGCCTTATTT CTGGGGTACT
     6661 GCAGCAGCGA AGCGATGATT TTTGATCTAT TAACAGATAT ATAAATGCAA AAACTGTTGT
     6721 TGTGTGGAAT TGTGAGCGGA TAACAATTTC ACACAATATT ACTTCTTATT CAAATGTAAT
     6781 AAAAGTATCA ACAAAAAATT GTTAATATAC CTCTATACTT TAACGTCCCA AGCTTTGCAA
     6841 AGCCGGATCC GTCGACCTGC AGAACCGGTA GCCCCAAGAA GAAGAGAAAG GTGGAGGCCA
     6901 GCGGTTCCGG ACGGGCTGAC GCATTGGACG ATTTTGATCT GGATATGCTG GGAAGTGACG
     6961 CCCTCGATGA TTTTGACCTT GACATGCTTG GTTCGGATGC CCTTGATGAC TTTGACCTCG
     7021 ACATGCTCGG CAGTGACGCC CTTGATGATT TCGACCTGGA CATGCTGATT AACTCTAGAT
     7081 GA
//
