# Supplementary material for: Synthetic Promoters and Transcription Factors for Heterologous Protein Expression in Saccharomyces cerevisiae
Source: Front Bioeng Biotechnol. 2017 Oct 19;5:63. doi: 10.3389/fbioe.2017.00063 (PMC5653697; doi:10.3389/fbioe.2017.00063)
Supplement: Data Sheet S1 — GenBank sequences for plasmids generated in this work. [file Data_Sheet_1.ZIP › dCas9VP64.gb]

LOCUS       dCas9VP64     11256 bp    DNA     circular UNA 
ACCESSION   unknown
FEATURES             Location/Qualifiers
     CDS             468..1142
                     /label=TRP1
     CDS             complement(2088..3170)
                     /label=LacI
     Region          3600..4097
                     /label="URA3 buffer"
     Site            join(3848..3855,3851^3852)
                     /site_type="restriction site"
                     /note="Name: PmeI"
                     /note="Pattern: gtttaaac"
                     /note="cut_0_on_positive_strand: 3851^3852"
                     /note="cut_0_on_negative_strand: 3851^3852"
                     /note="inhibited_by: "
                     /note="star_activity: yes"
                     /note="site_type: other"
                     /note="restriction site"
                     /label=PmeI
     Region          4108..4179
                     /label=UASg
     TATA_signal     4418..4424
                     /label="Gal1 TATA"
     operator        4439..4473
                     /label=LacO
     CDS             4561..8946
                     /label=dCAS9-VP64
     Misc._feature   8671..8691
                     /label="SV40 NLS"
     Misc._feature   8698..8763
                     /label=FLAG
     CDS             complement(10196..11056)
                     /label="ampicillin resistance"
ORIGIN
        1 TCGCGCGTTT CGGTGATGAC GGTGAAAACC TCTGACACAT GCAGCTCCCG GAGACGGTCA
       61 CAGCTTGTCT GTAAGCGGAT GCCGGGAGCA GACAAGCCCG TCAGGGCGCG TCAGCGGGTG
      121 TTGGCGGGTG TCGGGGCTGG CTTAACTATG CGGCATCAGA GCAGATTGTA CTGAGAGTGC
      181 ACCATAAACG ACATTACTAT ATATATAATA TAGGAAGCAT TTAATAGACA GCATCGTAAT
      241 ATATGTGTAC TTTGCAGTTA TGACGCCAGA TGGCAGTAGT GGAAGATATT CTTTATTGAA
      301 AAATAGCTTG TCACCTTACG TACAATCTTG ATCCGGAGCT TTTCTTTTTT TGCCGATTAA
      361 GAATTAATTC GGTCGAAAAA AGAAAAGGAG AGGGCCAAGA GGGAGGGCAT TGGTGACTAT
      421 TGAGCACGTG AGTATACGTG ATTAAGCACA CAAAGGCAGC TTGGAGTATG TCTGTTATTA
      481 ATTTCACAGG TAGTTCTGGT CCATTGGTGA AAGTTTGCGG CTTGCAGAGC ACAGAGGCCG
      541 CAGAATGTGC TCTAGATTCC GATGCTGACT TGCTGGGTAT TATATGTGTG CCCAATAGAA
      601 AGAGAACAAT TGACCCGGTT ATTGCAAGGA AAATTTCAAG TCTTGTAAAA GCATATAAAA
      661 ATAGTTCAGG CACTCCGAAA TACTTGGTTG GCGTGTTTCG TAATCAACCT AAGGAGGATG
      721 TTTTGGCTCT GGTCAATGAT TACGGCATTG ATATCGTCCA ACTGCATGGA GATGAGTCGT
      781 GGCAAGAATA CCAAGAGTTC CTCGGTTTGC CAGTTATTAA AAGACTCGTA TTTCCAAAAG
      841 ACTGCAACAT ACTACTCAGT GCAGCTTCAC AGAAACCTCA TTCGTTTATT CCCTTGTTTG
      901 ATTCAGAAGC AGGTGGGACA GGTGAACTTT TGGATTGGAA CTCGATTTCT GACTGGGTTG
      961 GAAGGCAAGA GAGCCCCGAA AGCTTACATT TTATGTTAGC TGGTGGACTG ACGCCAGAAA
     1021 ATGTTGGTGA TGCGCTTAGA TTAAATGGCG TTATTGGTGT TGATGTAAGC GGAGGTGTGG
     1081 AGACAAATGG TGTAAAAGAC TCTAACAAAA TAGCAAATTT CGTCAAAAAT GCTAAGAAAT
     1141 AGGTTATTAC TGAGTAGTAT TTATTTAAGT ATTGTTTGTG CACTTGCCTA TGCGGTGTGA
     1201 AATACCGCAC AGATGCGTAA GGAGAAAATA CCGCATCAGG AAATTGTAAA CGTTAATATT
     1261 TTGTTAAAAT TCGCGTTAAA TTTTTGTTAA ATCAGCTCAT TTTTTAACCA ATAGGCCGAA
     1321 ATCGGCAAAA TCCCTTATAA ATCAAAAGAA TAGACCGAGA TAGGGTTGAG TGTTGTTCCA
     1381 GTTTGGAACA AGAGTCCACT ATTAAAGAAC GTGGACTCCA ACGTCAAAGG NNNNNNNNNN
     1441 NNNNNNNNNN NNNNNNNNNN NNNNNNNNNN NNNNNNNNNT NNNNNNNNNN NNNNNNNNNN
     1501 NNNNNNNNNN NNNNNNNNNN NNNNNNNNNN NNNNNNNNNN NNNNNNNNNN NNNNNNNNNN
     1561 NNNNNNNNNN NGNNNNNNNN NNNNNNNNNN NNNNNNNNNN NNNNNNNNNN NNNNNNNNNN
     1621 NNNNNNNNNN NNNNNNNNNN NNNNNNNNNN NNNNNNNNNN NNNNNNNNNN NNNNNNNNNN
     1681 NNNNNNNNNN NNNNNNCGCG CCATTCGCCA TTCAGGCTGC GCAACTGTTG GGAAGGGCGA
     1741 TCGGTGCGGG CCTCTTCGCT ATTACGCCAG CTGAATTGGA GCGACCTCAT GCTATACCTG
     1801 AGAAAGCAAC CTGACCTACA GGAAAGAGTT ACTCAAGAAT AAGAATTTTC GTTTTAAAAC
     1861 CTAAGAGTCA CTTTAAAATT TGTATACACT TATTTTTTTT ATAACTTATT TAATAATAAA
     1921 AATCATAAAT CATAAGAAAT TCGCTTATTT AGAAGTGTCA ACAACGTATC TACCAACGAT
     1981 TTGACCCTTT TCCATCTTTT CGTAAATTTC TGGCAAGGTA GACAAGCCGA CAACCTTGAT
     2041 TGGAGACTTG ACCAAACCTC TGGCGAAGAA TTGTTAATTA AGAGCTCTCA CTGCCCACTT
     2101 TCCAGTCTGG AAACCTGTCT TGCTAGCTGC ATGAGTGAAT CAGCCAATGC CCGGGGAGAG
     2161 GCAGTTTGTG TATTGGGTGC CAGGGTGGTT TTTCTCTTCA CCAGTGAGAC TGGCAACAGC
     2221 TGATTGCCCT TCACCGCCTG GCCCTGAGAG AGTTGCAGCA AGCGGTCCAC GCTGGTTTGC
     2281 CCCAGCAGGC GAAAATCCTG TTTGATGGTG GTTAACGGCG GGATATAACA TGAGCTGTCT
     2341 TCGGTATCGT CGTATCCCAC TACCGAGATA TCTGCACCAA CTCTCAGCCC AGACTCAGTA
     2401 ATGGCTCTCA TTGCACCCAG TGCCATCTGA TCATTGGCAA CCAGCATTGC AGTGGGAACA
     2461 ATGCCCTCAT TCAGCATTTG CATGGTTTGT TGAAACCCAG ACATGGCACT CCAGTCCCCT
     2521 TCTCTTTCAG CTATTGGCTG AATTTGATTC CTAGTGAGAT ATTTATGCCA GCCGGCCAGT
     2581 CTCAGCCTTG CTGAGACAGA ACTGAGTGGG CCCGCAAGCA GTGCAATTTG CTGGTGTCCC
     2641 AATGCAACCA GATGCTCCAC ACCCAGTCTT GTACCATCTT CATGGGAGAA AATAATACTG
     2701 TTGATGGGTG TCTGGTCAGA GACATCAAGA AAGAGTGCTG GAACATTAGT GCAGGCAGCT
     2761 TCCACAGCAA TGGCATCCTG GTCATCCAGT GGATAGTTAA TGATCAGCCC ACTGACTCTT
     2821 TGTGCCAGAA GATTGTGCAC AGCAGCTTTA CAGGCTTCAA CTCCACTTCT TTCTACCATT
     2881 GACACCACCA CAGAGGCTCC CAGTTGATCA GCTCTAGATT TAATGGCTGC CACAATTTGA
     2941 GATGGTGCAT GCAGGGCCAG ACTGGAGGTG GCAACTCCAA TCAGCAAGCT CTGTTTGCCT
     3001 GCCAGTTGTT GTGCCACTCT GTTGGGAATG TAATTCAGCT CTGCCATGGC TGCTTCCACT
     3061 TTTTCCCTGG TTTTGGCAGA AACATGGCTG GCCTGGTTCA CCACTCTGGA AACAGTCTGA
     3121 TAAGAGACAC CGGCATACTC TGCGACATCA TACAATGTTA CTGGTTTCAT TTTAATAACT
     3181 AGTAAAACTT AGATTAGATT GCTATGCTTT CTTTCTAATG AGCAAGAAGT AAAAAAAGTT
     3241 GTAATAGAAC AAGAAAAATG AAACTGAAAC TTGAGAAATT GAAGACCGTT TATTAACTTA
     3301 AATATCAATG GGAGGTCATC GAAAGAGAAA AAAATCAAAA AAAAAATTTT CAAGAAAAAG
     3361 AAACGTGATA AAAATTTTTA TTGCCTTTTT CGACGAAGAA AAAGAAACGA GGCGGTCTCT
     3421 TTTTTCTTTT CCAAACCTTT AGTACGGGTA ATTAACGACA CCCTAGAGGA AGAAAGAGGG
     3481 GAAATTTAGT ATGCTGTGCT TGGGTGTTTT GAAGTGGTAC GGCGATGCGC GGAGTCCGAG
     3541 AAAATCTGGA AGAGTAAAAA AGGAGTAGAA ACATTTTGAA GCTATGGTGT GGCGGCCGCA
     3601 TCTTGACTGA TTTTTCCATG GAGGGCACAG TTAAGCCGCT AAAGGCATTA TCCGCCAAGT
     3661 ACAATTTTTT ACTCTTCGAA GACAGAAAAT TTGCTGACAT TGGTAATACA GTCAAATTGC
     3721 AGTACTCTGC GGGTGTATAC AGAATAGCAG AATGGGCAGA CATTACGAAT GCACACGGTG
     3781 TGGTGGGCCC AGGTATTGTT AGCGGTTTGA AGCAGGCGGC AGAAGAAGTA ACAAAGGAAC
     3841 CTAGAGGGTT TAAACCCTTT TGATGTTAGC AGAATTGTCA TGCAAGGGCT CCCTATCTAC
     3901 TGGAGAATAT ACTAAGGGTA CTGTTGACAT TGCGAAGAGC GACAAAGATT TTGTTATCGG
     3961 CTTTATTGCT CAAAGAGACA TGGGTGGAAG AGATGAAGGT TACGATTGGT TGATTATGAC
     4021 ACCCGGTGTG GGTTTAGATG ACAAGGGAGA CGCATTGGGT CAACAGTATA GAACCGTGGA
     4081 TGATGTGGTC TCTACAGGAA TTCGAAGTAC GGATTAGAAG CCGCCGAGCG GGTGACAGCC
     4141 CTCCGAAGGA AGACTCTCCT CCGTGCGTCC TCGTCTTCAC CGGTCGCGTT CCTGAAACGC
     4201 AGATGTGCCT CGCGCCGCAC TGCTCCGAAC AATAAAGATT CTACAATACT AGCTTTTATG
     4261 GTTATGAAGA GGAAAAATTG GCAGTAACCT GGCCCCACAA ACCTTCAAAT GAACGAATCA
     4321 AATTAACAAC CATAGGATGA TAATGCGATT ACTTTTTTAG CCTTATTTCT GGGGTACTGC
     4381 AGCAGCGAAG CGATGATTTT TGATCTATTA ACAGATATAT AAATGCAAAA ACTGTTGTTG
     4441 TGTGGAATTG TGAGCGGATA ACAATTTCAC ACAATATTAC TTCTTATTCA AATGTAATAA
     4501 AAGTATCAAC AAAAAATTGT TAATATACCT CTATACTTTA ACGTCAAGGA GAAAAACCCC
     4561 ATGGATAAAA AGTATTCTAT TGGTTTAGCC ATCGGCACTA ATTCCGTTGG ATGGGCTGTC
     4621 ATAACCGATG AATACAAAGT ACCTTCAAAG AAATTTAAGG TGTTGGGGAA CACAGACCGT
     4681 CATTCGATTA AAAAGAATCT TATCGGTGCC CTCCTATTCG ATAGTGGCGA AACGGCAGAG
     4741 GCGACTCGCC TGAAACGAAC CGCTCGGAGA AGGTATACAC GTCGCAAGAA CCGAATATGT
     4801 TACTTACAAG AAATTTTTAG CAATGAGATG GCCAAAGTTG ACGATTCTTT CTTTCACCGT
     4861 TTGGAAGAGT CCTTCCTTGT CGAAGAGGAC AAGAAACATG AACGGCACCC CATCTTTGGA
     4921 AACATAGTAG ATGAGGTGGC ATATCATGAA AAGTACCCAA CGATTTATCA CCTCAGAAAA
     4981 AAGCTAGTTG ACTCAACTGA TAAAGCGGAC CTGAGGTTAA TCTACTTGGC TCTTGCCCAT
     5041 ATGATAAAGT TCCGTGGGCA CTTTCTCATT GAGGGTGATC TAAATCCGGA CAACTCGGAT
     5101 GTCGACAAAC TGTTCATCCA GTTAGTACAA ACCTATAATC AGTTGTTTGA AGAGAACCCT
     5161 ATAAATGCAA GTGGCGTGGA TGCGAAGGCT ATTCTTAGCG CCCGCCTCTC TAAATCCCGA
     5221 CGGCTAGAAA ACCTGATCGC ACAATTACCC GGAGAGAAGA AAAATGGGTT GTTCGGTAAC
     5281 CTTATAGCGC TCTCACTAGG CCTGACACCA AATTTTAAGT CGAACTTCGA CTTAGCTGAA
     5341 GATGCCAAAT TGCAGCTTAG TAAGGACACG TACGATGACG ATCTCGACAA TCTACTGGCA
     5401 CAAATTGGAG ATCAGTATGC GGACTTATTT TTGGCTGCCA AAAACCTTAG CGATGCAATC
     5461 CTCCTATCTG ACATACTGAG AGTTAATACT GAGATTACCA AGGCGCCGTT ATCCGCTTCA
     5521 ATGATCAAAA GGTACGATGA ACATCACCAA GACTTGACAC TTCTCAAGGC CCTAGTCCGT
     5581 CAGCAACTGC CTGAGAAATA TAAGGAAATA TTCTTTGATC AGTCGAAAAA CGGGTACGCA
     5641 GGTTATATTG ACGGCGGAGC GAGTCAAGAG GAATTCTACA AGTTTATCAA ACCCATATTA
     5701 GAGAAGATGG ATGGGACGGA AGAGTTGCTT GTAAAACTCA ATCGCGAAGA TCTACTGCGA
     5761 AAGCAGCGGA CTTTCGACAA CGGTAGCATT CCACATCAAA TCCACTTAGG CGAATTGCAT
     5821 GCTATACTTA GAAGGCAGGA GGATTTTTAT CCGTTCCTCA AAGACAATCG TGAAAAGATT
     5881 GAGAAAATCC TAACCTTTCG CATACCTTAC TATGTGGGAC CCCTGGCCCG AGGGAACTCT
     5941 CGGTTCGCAT GGATGACAAG AAAGTCCGAA GAAACGATTA CTCCATGGAA TTTTGAGGAA
     6001 GTTGTCGATA AAGGTGCGTC AGCTCAATCG TTCATCGAGA GGATGACCAA CTTTGACAAG
     6061 AATTTACCGA ACGAAAAAGT ATTGCCTAAG CACAGTTTAC TTTACGAGTA TTTCACAGTG
     6121 TACAATGAAC TCACGAAAGT TAAGTATGTC ACTGAGGGCA TGCGTAAACC CGCCTTTCTA
     6181 AGCGGAGAAC AGAAGAAAGC AATAGTAGAT CTGTTATTCA AGACCAACCG CAAAGTGACA
     6241 GTTAAGCAAT TGAAAGAGGA CTACTTTAAG AAAATTGAAT GCTTCGATTC TGTCGAGATC
     6301 TCCGGGGTAG AAGATCGATT TAATGCGTCA CTTGGTACGT ATCATGACCT CCTAAAGATA
     6361 ATTAAAGATA AGGACTTCCT GGATAACGAA GAGAATGAAG ATATCTTAGA AGATATAGTG
     6421 TTGACTCTTA CCCTCTTTGA AGATCGGGAA ATGATTGAGG AAAGACTAAA AACATACGCT
     6481 CACCTGTTCG ACGATAAGGT TATGAAACAG TTAAAGAGGC GTCGCTATAC GGGCTGGGGA
     6541 CGATTGTCGC GGAAACTTAT CAACGGGATA AGAGACAAGC AAAGTGGTAA AACTATTCTC
     6601 GATTTTCTAA AGAGCGACGG CTTCGCCAAT AGGAACTTTA TGCAGCTGAT CCATGATGAC
     6661 TCTTTAACCT TCAAAGAGGA TATACAAAAG GCACAGGTTT CCGGACAAGG GGACTCATTG
     6721 CACGAACATA TTGCGAATCT TGCTGGTTCG CCAGCCATCA AAAAGGGCAT ACTCCAGACA
     6781 GTCAAAGTAG TGGATGAGCT AGTTAAGGTC ATGGGACGTC ACAAACCGGA AAACATTGTA
     6841 ATCGAGATGG CACGCGAAAA TCAAACGACT CAGAAGGGGC AAAAAAACAG TCGAGAGCGG
     6901 ATGAAGAGAA TAGAAGAGGG TATTAAAGAA CTGGGCAGCC AGATCTTAAA GGAGCATCCT
     6961 GTGGAAAATA CCCAATTGCA GAACGAGAAA CTTTACCTCT ATTACCTACA AAATGGAAGG
     7021 GACATGTATG TTGATCAGGA ACTGGACATA AACCGTTTAT CTGATTACGA CGTCGATGCC
     7081 ATTGTACCCC AATCCTTTTT GAAGGACGAT TCAATCGACA ATAAAGTGCT TACACGCTCG
     7141 GATAAGAACC GAGGGAAAAG TGACAATGTT CCAAGCGAGG AAGTCGTAAA GAAAATGAAG
     7201 AACTATTGGC GGCAGCTCCT AAATGCGAAA CTGATAACGC AAAGAAAGTT CGATAACTTA
     7261 ACTAAAGCTG AGAGGGGTGG CTTGTCTGAA CTTGACAAGG CCGGATTTAT TAAACGTCAG
     7321 CTCGTGGAAA CCCGCCAAAT CACAAAGCAT GTTGCACAGA TACTAGATTC CCGAATGAAT
     7381 ACGAAATACG ACGAGAACGA TAAGCTGATT CGGGAAGTCA AAGTAATCAC TTTAAAGTCA
     7441 AAATTGGTGT CGGACTTCAG AAAGGATTTT CAATTCTATA AAGTTAGGGA GATAAATAAC
     7501 TACCACCATG CGCACGACGC TTATCTTAAT GCCGTCGTAG GGACCGCACT CATTAAGAAA
     7561 TACCCGAAGC TAGAAAGTGA GTTTGTGTAT GGTGATTACA AAGTTTATGA CGTCCGTAAG
     7621 ATGATCGCGA AAAGCGAACA GGAGATAGGC AAGGCTACAG CCAAATACTT CTTTTATTCT
     7681 AACATTATGA ATTTCTTTAA GACGGAAATC ACTCTGGCAA ACGGAGAGAT ACGCAAACGA
     7741 CCTTTAATTG AAACCAATGG GGAGACAGGT GAAATCGTAT GGGATAAGGG CCGGGACTTC
     7801 GCGACGGTGA GAAAAGTTTT GTCCATGCCC CAAGTCAACA TAGTAAAGAA AACTGAGGTG
     7861 CAGACCGGAG GGTTTTCAAA GGAATCGATT CTTCCAAAAA GGAATAGTGA TAAGCTCATC
     7921 GCTCGTAAAA AGGACTGGGA CCCGAAAAAG TACGGTGGCT TCGATAGCCC TACAGTTGCC
     7981 TATTCTGTCC TAGTAGTGGC AAAAGTTGAG AAGGGAAAAT CCAAGAAACT GAAGTCAGTC
     8041 AAAGAATTAT TGGGGATAAC GATTATGGAG CGCTCGTCTT TTGAAAAGAA CCCCATCGAC
     8101 TTCCTTGAGG CGAAAGGTTA CAAGGAAGTA AAAAAGGATC TCATAATTAA ACTACCAAAG
     8161 TATAGTCTGT TTGAGTTAGA AAATGGCCGA AAACGGATGT TGGCTAGCGC CGGAGAGCTT
     8221 CAAAAGGGGA ACGAACTCGC ACTACCGTCT AAATACGTGA ATTTCCTGTA TTTAGCGTCC
     8281 CATTACGAGA AGTTGAAAGG TTCACCTGAA GATAACGAAC AGAAGCAACT TTTTGTTGAG
     8341 CAGCACAAAC ATTATCTCGA CGAAATCATA GAGCAAATTT CGGAATTCAG TAAGAGAGTC
     8401 ATCCTAGCTG ATGCCAATCT GGACAAAGTA TTAAGCGCAT ACAACAAGCA CAGGGATAAA
     8461 CCCATACGTG AGCAGGCGGA AAATATTATC CATTTGTTTA CTCTTACCAA CCTCGGCGCT
     8521 CCAGCCGCAT TCAAGTATTT TGACACAACG ATAGATCGCA AACGATACAC TTCTACCAAG
     8581 GAGGTGCTAG ACGCGACACT GATTCACCAA TCCATCACGG GATTATATGA AACTCGGATA
     8641 GATTTGTCAC AGCTTGGGGG TGACGGATCC CCCAAGAAGA AGAGGAAAGT CTCGAGCGAC
     8701 TACAAAGACC ATGACGGTGA TTATAAAGAT CATGACATCG ATTACAAGGA TGACGATGAC
     8761 AAGGCTGCAG GAGGCGGTGG AAGCGGGCGC GCCGACGCGC TGGACGATTT CGATCTCGAC
     8821 ATGCTGGGTT CTGATGCCCT CGATGACTTT GACCTGGATA TGTTGGGAAG CGACGCATTG
     8881 GATGACTTTG ATCTGGACAT GCTCGGCTCC GATGCTCTGG ACGATTTCGA TCTCGATATG
     8941 TTATAACCGG TCATCATCAC CATCACCATT GACTCGAGTA AGCTTGGTAC CGCGGCTAGC
     9001 TAAGATCCGC TCTAACCGAA AAGGAAGGAG TTAGACAACC TGAAGTCTAG GTCCCTATTT
     9061 ATTTTTTTAT AGTTATGTTA GTATTAAGAA CGTTATTTAT ATTTCAAATT TTTCTTTTTT
     9121 TTCTGTACAG ACGCGTGTAC GCATGTAACA TTATACTGAA AACCTTGCTT GAGAAGGTTT
     9181 TGGGACGCTC GAAGATCCAG CTGCATTAAT GAATCGGCCA ACGCGCGGGG AGAGGCGGTT
     9241 TGCGTATTGG GCGCTCTTCC GCTTCCTCGC TCACTGACTC GCTGCGCTCG GTCGTTCGGC
     9301 TGCGGCGAGC GGTATCAGCT CACTCAAAGG CGGTAATACG GTTATCCACA GAATCAGGGG
     9361 ATAACGCAGG AAAGAACATG TGAGCAAAAG GCCAGCAAAA GGCCAGGAAC CGTAAAAAGG
     9421 CCGCGTTGCT GGCGTTTTTC CATAGGCTCC GCCCCCCTGA CGAGCATCAC AAAAATCGAC
     9481 GCTCAAGTCA GAGGTGGCGA AACCCGACAG GACTATAAAG ATACCAGGCG TTTCCCCCTG
     9541 GAAGCTCCCT CGTGCGCTCT CCTGTTCCGA CCCTGCCGCT TACCGGATAC CTGTCCGCCT
     9601 TTCTCCCTTC GGGAAGCGTG GCGCTTTCTC ATAGCTCACG CTGTAGGTAT CTCAGTTCGG
     9661 TGTAGGTCGT TCGCTCCAAG CTGGGCTGTG TGCACGAACC CCCCGTTCAG CCCGACCGCT
     9721 GCGCCTTATC CGGTAACTAT CGTCTTGAGT CCAACCCGGT AAGACACGAC TTATCGCCAC
     9781 TGGCAGCAGC CACTGGTAAC AGGATTAGCA GAGCGAGGTA TGTAGGCGGT GCTACAGAGT
     9841 TCTTGAAGTG GTGGCCTAAC TACGGCTACA CTAGAAGGAC AGTATTTGGT ATCTGCGCTC
     9901 TGCTGAAGCC AGTTACCTTC GGAAAAAGAG TTGGTAGCTC TTGATCCGGC AAACAAACCA
     9961 CCGCTGGTAG CGGTGGTTTT TTTGTTTGCA AGCAGCAGAT TACGCGCAGA AAAAAAGGAT
    10021 CTCAAGAAGA TCCTTTGATC TTTTCTACGG GGTCTGACGC TCAGTGGAAC GAAAACTCAC
    10081 GTTAAGGGAT TTTGGTCATG AGATTATCAA AAAGGATCTT CACCTAGATC CTTTTAAATT
    10141 AAAAATGAAG TTTTAAATCA ATCTAAAGTA TATATGAGTA AACTTGGTCT GACAGTTACC
    10201 AATGCTTAAT CAGTGAGGCA CCTATCTCAG CGATCTGTCT ATTTCGTTCA TCCATAGTTG
    10261 CCTGACTCCC CGTCGTGTAG ATAACTACGA TACGGGAGGG CTTACCATCT GGCCCCAGTG
    10321 CTGCAATGAT ACCGCGAGAC CCACGCTCAC CGGCTCCAGA TTTATCAGCA ATAAACCAGC
    10381 CAGCCGGAAG GGCCGAGCGC AGAAGTGGTC CTGCAACTTT ATCCGCCTCC ATCCAGTCTA
    10441 TTAATTGTTG CCGGGAAGCT AGAGTAAGTA GTTCGCCAGT TAATAGTTTG CGCAACGTTG
    10501 TTGCCATTGC TACAGGCATC GTGGTGTCAC GCTCGTCGTT TGGTATGGCT TCATTCAGCT
    10561 CCGGTTCCCA ACGATCAAGG CGAGTTACAT GATCCCCCAT GTTGTGCAAA AAAGCGGTTA
    10621 GCTCCTTCGG TCCTCCGATC GTTGTCAGAA GTAAGTTGGC CGCAGTGTTA TCACTCATGG
    10681 TTATGGCAGC ACTGCATAAT TCTCTTACTG TCATGCCATC CGTAAGATGC TTTTCTGTGA
    10741 CTGGTGAGTA CTCAACCAAG TCATTCTGAG AATAGTGTAT GCGGCGACCG AGTTGCTCTT
    10801 GCCCGGCGTC AATACGGGAT AATACCGCGC CACATAGCAG AACTTTAAAA GTGCTCATCA
    10861 TTGGAAAACG TTCTTCGGGG CGAAAACTCT CAAGGATCTT ACCGCTGTTG AGATCCAGTT
    10921 CGATGTAACC CACTCGTGCA CCCAACTGAT CTTCAGCATC TTTTACTTTC ACCAGCGTTT
    10981 CTGGGTGAGC AAAAACAGGA AGGCAAAATG CCGCAAAAAA GGGAATAAGG GCGACACGGA
    11041 AATGTTGAAT ACTCATACTC TTCCTTTTTC AATATTATTG AAGCATTTAT CAGGGTTATT
    11101 GTCTCATGAG CGGATACATA TTTGAATGTA TTTAGAAAAA TAAACAAATA GGGGTTCCGC
    11161 GCACATTTCC CCGAAAAGTG CCACCTGACG TCTAAGAAAC CATTATTATC ATGACATTAA
    11221 CCTATAAAAA TAGGCGTATC ACGAGGCCCT TTCGTC
//
