# Supplementary material for: Synthetic Promoters and Transcription Factors for Heterologous Protein Expression in Saccharomyces cerevisiae
Source: Front Bioeng Biotechnol. 2017 Oct 19;5:63. doi: 10.3389/fbioe.2017.00063 (PMC5653697; doi:10.3389/fbioe.2017.00063)
Supplement: Data Sheet S1 — GenBank sequences for plasmids generated in this work. [file Data_Sheet_1.ZIP › EGFP_Y1H.gb]

LOCUS       EGFP_Y1H      7246 bp    DNA     circular UNA 25-Jun-2013
DEFINITION  EGFP_Y1H
FEATURES             Location/Qualifiers
     Site            join(1..6,1^2)
                     /site_type="restriction site"
                     /note="Name: EcoRI"
                     /note="Pattern: gaattc"
                     /note="cut_0_on_positive_strand: 1^2"
                     /note="cut_0_on_negative_strand: 5^6"
                     /note="inhibited_by: 5': N6-methyladenosine"
                     /note="star_activity: yes"
                     /note="site_type: other"
                     /note="restriction site"
                     /label=EcoRI
     Site            join(7..12,11^12)
                     /site_type="restriction site"
                     /note="Name: SacI"
                     /note="Pattern: gagctc"
                     /note="cut_0_on_positive_strand: 11^12"
                     /note="cut_0_on_negative_strand: 7^8"
                     /note="inhibited_by: 5': 5-methylcytosine"
                     /note="star_activity: yes"
                     /note="site_type: other"
                     /note="restriction site"
                     /label=SacI
     Site            join(13..18,13^14)
                     /site_type="restriction site"
                     /note="Name: MluI"
                     /note="Pattern: acgcgt"
                     /note="cut_0_on_positive_strand: 13^14"
                     /note="cut_0_on_negative_strand: 17^18"
                     /note="inhibited_by: 5': N4-methylcytosine"
                     /note="star_activity: yes"
                     /note="site_type: other"
                     /note="restriction site"
                     /label=MluI
     Site            join(19..24,19^20)
                     /site_type="restriction site"
                     /note="Name: BamHI"
                     /note="Pattern: ggatcc"
                     /note="cut_0_on_positive_strand: 19^20"
                     /note="cut_0_on_negative_strand: 23^24"
                     /note="inhibited_by: 5': N4-methylcytosine"
                     /note="star_activity: yes"
                     /note="site_type: other"
                     /note="restriction site"
                     /label=BamHI
     CDS             135..854
                     /cds_type=ORF
                     /label=EGFP
     CDS             2796..3618
                     /label=TRP1
     CDS             complement(4855..5648)
                     /label="kanamycine resistance"
ORIGIN
        1 GAATTCGAGC TCACGCGTGG ATCCACTAGT AATTCCTGGC ATTATCACAT AATGAATTAT
       61 ACATTATATA AAGTAATGTG ATTTCTTCGA AGAATATACT AAAAAATGAG CAGGCAAGAT
      121 AAACGAAGGC AAAGATGGTG AGCAAGGGCG AGGAGCTGTT CACCGGGGTG GTGCCCATCC
      181 TGGTCGAGCT GGACGGCGAC GTAAACGGCC ACAAGTTCAG CGTGTCCGGC GAGGGCGAGG
      241 GCGATGCCAC CTACGGCAAG CTGACCCTGA AGTTCATCTG CACCACCGGC AAGCTGCCCG
      301 TGCCCTGGCC CACCCTCGTG ACCACCCTGA CCTACGGCGT GCAGTGCTTC AGCCGCTACC
      361 CCGACCACAT GAAGCAGCAC GACTTCTTCA AGTCCGCCAT GCCCGAAGGC TACGTCCAGG
      421 AGCGCACCAT CTTCTTCAAG GACGACGGCA ACTACAAGAC CCGCGCCGAG GTGAAGTTCG
      481 AGGGCGACAC CCTGGTGAAC CGCATCGAGC TGAAGGGCAT CGACTTCAAG GAGGACGGCA
      541 ACATCCTGGG GCACAAGCTG GAGTACAACT ACAACAGCCA CAACGTCTAT ATCATGGCCG
      601 ACAAGCAGAA GAACGGCATC AAGGTGAACT TCAAGATCCG CCACAACATC GAGGACGGCA
      661 GCGTGCAGCT CGCCGACCAC TACCAGCAGA ACACCCCCAT CGGCGACGGC CCCGTGCTGC
      721 TGCCCGACAA CCACTACCTG AGCACCCAGT CCGCCCTGAG CAAAGACCCC AACGAGAAGC
      781 GCGATCACAT GGTCCTGCTG GAGTTCGTGA CCGCCGCCGG GATCACTCTC GGCATGGACG
      841 AGCTGTACAA GTAATGACAC CGATTATTTA AAGCTGCAGC ATACGATATA TATACATGTG
      901 TATATATGTA TACCTATGAA TGTCAGTAAG TATGTATACG AACAGTATGA TACTGAAGAT
      961 GACAAGGTAA TGCATCATTC TATACGTGTC ATTCTGAACG AGGCGCGCTT TCCTTTTTTC
     1021 TTTTTGCTTT TTCTTTTTTT TTCTCTTGAA CTCGAGAAAA AAAATATAAA AGAGATGGAG
     1081 GAACGGGAAA AAGTTAGTTG TGGTGATAGG TGGCAAGTGG TATTCCGTAA GAACAACAAG
     1141 AAAAGCATTT CATATTATGG CTGAACTGAG CGAACAAGTG CAAAATTTAA GCATCAACGA
     1201 CAACAACGAG AATGGTTATG TTCCTCCTCA CTTAAGAGGA AAACCAAGAA GTGCCAGAAA
     1261 TAACATGAGC AACTACAATA ACAACAACGG CGGCTACAAC GGTGGCCGTG GCGGTGGCAG
     1321 CTTCTTTAGC AACAACCGTC GTGGTGGTTA CGGCAACGGT GGTTTCTTCG GTGGAAACAA
     1381 CGGTGGCAGC AGATCTAACG GCCGTTCTGG TGGTAGATGG ATCGATGGCA AACATGTCCC
     1441 AGCTCCAAGA AACGAAAAGG CCGAGATCGC CATATTTGGT GTCCCCGAGG ATCCTCTACG
     1501 CCGGACGCAT CGTGGCCGGC ATCACCGGCG CCACAGGTGC GGTTGCTGGC GCCTATATCG
     1561 CCGACATCAC CGATGGGGAA GATCGGGCTC GCCACTTCGG GCTCATGAGC GCTTGTTTCG
     1621 GCGTGGGTAT GGTGGCAGGC CCCGTGGCCG GGGGACTGTT GGGCGCCATC TCCTTGCATG
     1681 CACCATTCCT TGCGGCGGCG GTGCTCAACG GCCTCAACCT ACTACTGGGC TGCTTCCTAA
     1741 TGCAGGAGTC GCATAAGGGA GAGCGTCGAC CGATGCCCTT GAGAGCCTTC AACCCAGTCA
     1801 GCTCCTTCCG GTGGGCGCGG GGCATGACTA TCGTCGCCGC ACTTATGACT GTCTTCTTTA
     1861 TCATGCAACT CGTAGGACAG GTGCCGGCAG CGCTCTGGGT CATTTTCGGC GAGGACCGCT
     1921 TTCGCTGGAG CGCGACGATG ATCGGCCTGT CGCTTGCGGT ATTCGGAATC TTGCACGCCC
     1981 TCGCTCAAGC CTTCGTCACT GGTCCCGCCA CCAAACGTTT CGGCGAGAAG CAGGCCATTA
     2041 TCGCCGGCAT GGCGGCCGAC GCGCTGGGCT ACGTCTTGCT GGCGTTCGCG ACGCGAGGCT
     2101 GGATGGCCTT CCCCATTATG ATTCTTCTCG CTTCCGGCGG CATCGGGATG CCCGCGTTGC
     2161 AGGCCATGCT GTCCAGGCAG GTAGATGACG ACCATCAGGG ACAGCTTCAA GGATCGCTCG
     2221 CGGCTCTTAC CAGCCTAACT TCGATCATTG GACCGCTGAT CGTCACGGCG ATTTATGCCG
     2281 CCTCGGCGAG CACATGGAAC GGGTTGGCAT GGATTGTAGG CGCCGCCCTA TACCTTGTCT
     2341 GCCTCCCCGC GTTGCGTCGC GGTGCATGGA GCCGGGCCAC CTCGACCTGA ATGGAAGCCG
     2401 GCGGCACCTC GCTAACGGAT TCACCACTCC AAGAATTGGA GCCAATCAAT TCTTGCGGAG
     2461 AACTGTGAAT GCGCAAACCA ACCCTTGGCA GAACATATCC ATCGCGTCCG CCATCTCCAG
     2521 CAGCCGCACG CGGCGCATCG GGGGGGGGGT TTCAATTCAA TTCATCATTT TTTTTTTATT
     2581 CTTTTTTTTG ATTTCGGTTT CTTTGAAATT TTTTTAACGA CATTACTATA TATATAATAT
     2641 AGGAAGCATT TAATAGAACA GCATCGTAAT ATATGTGTAC TTTGCAGTTA TGACGCCAGA
     2701 TGGCAGTAGT GGAAGATATT CTTTATTGAA AAATAGCTTG TCACCTTACG TACAATCTTG
     2761 ATCCGGAGCT TTTCTTTTTT TGCCGATTAA GAATTAATTC GGTCGAAAAA AGAAAAGGAG
     2821 AGGGCCAAGA GGGAGGGCAT TGGTGACTAT TGAGCACGTG AGTATACGTG ATTAAGCACA
     2881 CAAAGGCAGC TTGGAGTATG TCTGTTATTA ATTTCACAGG TAGTTCTGGT CCATTGGTGA
     2941 AAGTTTGCGG CTTGCAGAGC ACAGAGGCCG CAGAATGTGC TCTAGATTCC GATGCTGACT
     3001 TGCTGGGTAT TATATGTGTG CCCAATAGAA AGAGAACAAT TGACCCGGTT ATTGCAAGGA
     3061 AAATTTCAAG TCTTGTAAAA GCATATAAAA ATAGTTCAGG CACTCCGAAA TACTTGGTTG
     3121 GCGTGTTTCG TAATCAACCT AAGGAGGATG TTTTGGCTCT GGTCAATGAT TACGGCATTG
     3181 ATATCGTCCA ACTGCATGGA GATGAGTCGT GGCAAGAATA CCAAGAGTTC CTCGGTTTGC
     3241 CAGTTATTAA AAGACTCGTA TTTCCAAAAG ACTGCAACAT ACTACTCAGT GCAGCTTCAC
     3301 AGAAACCTCA TTCGTTTATT CCCTTGTTTG ATTCAGAAGC AGGTGGGACA GGTGAACTTT
     3361 TGGATTGGAA CTCGATTTCT GACTGGGTTG GAAGGCAAGA GAGCCCCGAA AGCTTACATT
     3421 TTATGTTAGC TGGTGGACTG ACGCCAGAAA ATGTTGGTGA TGCGCTTAGA TTAAATGGCG
     3481 TTATTGGTGT TGATGTAAGC GGAGGTGTGG AGACAAATGG TGTAAAAGAC TCTAACAAAA
     3541 TAGCAAATTT CGTCAAAAAT GCTAAGAAAT AGGTTATTAC TGAGTAGTAT TTATTTAAGT
     3601 ATTGTTTGTG CACTTGCCCT AGAGTCGACC TGCAGGCATG CAAGCTTTTG TTCCCTTTAG
     3661 TGAGGGTTAA TTTCGAGCTT GGCGTAATCA TGGTCATAGC TGTTTCCTGT GTGAAATTGT
     3721 TATCCGCTCA CAATTCCACA CAACATACGA GCCGGAAGCA TAAAGTGTAA AGCCTGGGGT
     3781 GCCTAATGAG TGAGCTAACT CACATTAATT GCGTTGCGCT CACTGCCCGC TTTCCAGTCG
     3841 GGAAACCTGT CGTGCCAGCT GCATTAATGA ATCGGCCAAC GCGCGGGGAG AGGCGGTTTG
     3901 CGTATTGGGC GCTCTTCCGC TTCCTCGCTC ACTGACTCGC TGCGCTCGGT CGTTCGGCTG
     3961 CGGCGAGCGG TATCAGCTCA CTCAAAGGCG GTAATACGGT TATCCACAGA ATCAGGGGAT
     4021 AACGCAGGAA AGAACATGTG AGCAAAAGGC CAGCAAAAGG CCAGGAACCG TAAAAAGGCC
     4081 GCGTTGCTGG CGTTTTTCCA TAGGCTCCGC CCCCCTGACG AGCATCACAA AAATCGACGC
     4141 TCAAGTCAGA GGTGGCGAAA CCCGACAGGA CTATAAAGAT ACCAGGCGTT TCCCCCTGGA
     4201 AGCTCCCTCG TGCGCTCTCC TGTTCCGACC CTGCCGCTTA CCGGATACCT GTCCGCCTTT
     4261 CTCCCTTCGG GAAGCGTGGC GCTTTCTCAT AGCTCACGCT GTAGGTATCT CAGTTCGGTG
     4321 TAGGTCGTTC GCTCCAAGCT GGGCTGTGTG CACGAACCCC CCGTTCAGCC CGACCGCTGC
     4381 GCCTTATCCG GTAACTATCG TCTTGAGTCC AACCCGGTAA GACACGACTT ATCGCCACTG
     4441 GCAGCAGCCA CTGGTAACAG GATTAGCAGA GCGAGGTATG TAGGCGGTGC TACAGAGTTC
     4501 TTGAAGTGGT GGCCTAACTA CGGCTACACT AGAAGGACAG TATTTGGTAT CTGCGCTCTG
     4561 CTGAAGCCAG TTACCTTCGG AAAAAGAGTT GGTAGCTCTT GATCCGGCAA ACAAACCACC
     4621 GCTGGTAGCG GTGGTTTTTT TGTTTGCAAG CAGCAGATTA CGCGCAGAAA AAAAGGATCT
     4681 CAAGAAGATC CTTTGATCTT TTCTACGGGG TCTGACGCTC AGTGGAACGA AAACTCACGT
     4741 TAAGGGATTT TGGTCATGAG ATTATCAAAA AGGATCTTCA CCTAGATCCT TTTAAATTAA
     4801 AAATGAAGTT TTAAATCAAT CTAAAGTATA TATGAGTAAA CTTGGTCTGA CAGTCAGAAG
     4861 AACTCGTCAA GAAGGCGATA GAAGGCGATG CGCTGCGAAT CGGGAGCGGC GATACCGTAA
     4921 AGCACGAGGA AGCGGTCAGC CCATTCGCCG CCAAGCTCTT CAGCAATATC ACGGGTAGCC
     4981 AACGCTATGT CCTGATAGCG GTCCGCCACA CCCAGCCGGC CACAGTCGAT GAATCCAGAA
     5041 AAGCGGCCAT TTTCCACCAT GATATTCGGC AAGCAGGCAT CGTCATGGGT CACGACGAGA
     5101 TCCTCGCCGT CGGGCATGCT CGCCTTGAGC CTGGCGAACA GTTCGGCTGG CGCGAGCCCC
     5161 TGATGCTCTT CGTCCAGATC ATCCTGATCG ACAAGACCGG CTTCCATCCG AGTACGTGCT
     5221 CGCTCGATGC GATGTTTCGC TTGGTGGTCG AATGGGCAGG TAGCCGGATC AAGCGTATGC
     5281 AGCCGCCGCA TTGCATCAGC CATGATGGAT ACTTTCTCGG CAGGAGCAAG GTGAGATGAC
     5341 AGGAGATCCT GCCCCGGCAC TTCGCCCAAT AGCAGCCAGT CCCTTCCCGC TTCAGTGACA
     5401 ACGTCGAGCA CAGCTGCGCA AGGAACGCCC GTCGTGGCCA GCCACGATAG CCGCGCTGCC
     5461 TCGTCTTGCA GTTCATTCAG GGCACCGGAC AGGTCGGTCT TGACAAAAAG AACCGGGCGC
     5521 CCCTGCGCTG ACAGCCGGAA CACGGCGGCA TCAGAGCAGC CGATTGTCTG TTGTGCCCAG
     5581 TCATAGCCGA ATAGCCTCTC CACCCAAGCG GCCGGAGAAC CTGCGTGCAA TCCATCTTGT
     5641 TCAATCATAC TCTTCCTTTT TCAATATTAT TGAAGCATTT ATCAGGGTTA TTGTCTCATG
     5701 AGCGGATACA TATTTGAATG TATTTAGAAA AATAAACAAA TAGGGGTTCC GCGCACATTT
     5761 CCCCGAAAAG TGCCACCTGC GGACGGATCG CTTGCCTGTA ACTTACACGC GCCTCGTATC
     5821 TTTTAATGAT GGAATAATTT GGGAATTTAC TCTGTGTTTA TTTATTTTTA TGTTTTGTAT
     5881 TTGGATTTTA GAAAGTAAAT AAAGAGTAGA AGAGTTACGG AATGAAGAAA AAAAAATAAA
     5941 CAAAGGTTTA AAAAATTTCA ACAAAAAGCG TACTTTACAT ATATATTTAT TAGACAAGAA
     6001 AAGCAGATTA AATAGATATA CATTCGATTA ACGATAAGTA AAATGTAAAA TCACAGGATT
     6061 TTCGTGTGTG GTCTTCTACA CAGACAAGAT GAAACAATTC GGCATTAATA CCTGAGAGCA
     6121 GGAAGAGCAA GATAAAAGGA GTATTTGTTG GCGATCCCCC TAGAGTCTTT TACATCTTCG
     6181 GAAAACAAAA ACTATTTTTT CTTTAATTTC TTTTTTTACT TTCTATTTTT AATTTATATA
     6241 TTTATATTAA AAAATTTAAA TTATAATTAT TTTTATAGCA CGTGATGAAA AGGACCGACG
     6301 TCTAAGAAAC CATTATTATC ATGACATTAA CCTATAAAAA TAGGCGTATC ACGAGGCCCT
     6361 TTCGTCTCGC GCGTTTCGGT GATGACGGTG AAAACCTCTG ACACATGCAG CTCCCGGAGA
     6421 CGGTCACAGC TTGTCTGTAA GCGGATGCCG GGAGCAGACA AGCCCGTCAG GGCGCGTCAG
     6481 CGGGTGTTGG CGGGTGTCGG GGCTGGCTTA ACTATGCGGC ATCAGAGCAG ATTGTACTGA
     6541 GAGTGCACCA TATGCGGTGT GAAATACCGC ACAGATGCGT AAGGAGAAAA TACCGCATCA
     6601 GGAAATTGTA AACGTTAATA TTTTGTTAAA ATTCGCGTTA AATTTTTGTT AAATCAGCTC
     6661 ATTTTTTAAC CAATAGGCCG AAATCGGCAA AATCCCTTAT AAATCAAAAG AATAGACCGA
     6721 GATAGGGTTG AGTGTTGTTC CAGTTTGGAA CAAGAGTCCA CTATTAAAGA ACGTGGACTC
     6781 CAACGTCAAA GGNNNNNNNN NNNNNNNNNN NNNNNNNNNN NNNNNNNNNN NNNNNNNNNN
     6841 NTNNNNNNNN NNNNNNNNNN NNNNNNNNNN NNNNNNNNNN NNNNNNNNNN NNNNNNNNNN
     6901 NNNNNNNNNN NNNNNNNNNN NNNNNNNNNN NNNGNNNNNN NNNNNNNNNN NNNNNNNNNN
     6961 NNNNNNNNNN NNNNNNNNNN NNNNNNNNNN NNNNNNNNNN NNNNNNNNNN NNNNNNNNNN
     7021 NNNNNNNNNN NNNNNNNNNN NNNNNNNNNN NNNNNNNNCG CGCCATTCGC CATTCAGGCT
     7081 GCGCAACTGT TGGGAAGGGC GATCGGTGCG GGCCTCTTCG CTATTACGCC AGCTGGCGAA
     7141 AGGGGGATGT GCTGCAAGGC GATTAAGTTG GGTAACGCCA GGGTTTTCCC AGTCACGACG
     7201 TTGTAAAACG ACGGCCAGTG AATTGTAATA CGACTCACTA TAGGGC
//
