# Supplementary material for: Synthetic Promoters and Transcription Factors for Heterologous Protein Expression in Saccharomyces cerevisiae
Source: Front Bioeng Biotechnol. 2017 Oct 19;5:63. doi: 10.3389/fbioe.2017.00063 (PMC5653697; doi:10.3389/fbioe.2017.00063)
Supplement: Data Sheet S1 — GenBank sequences for plasmids generated in this work. [file Data_Sheet_1.ZIP › pFM003B.gb]

LOCUS       pFM003B      7289 bp    DNA     circular UNA 
ACCESSION   unknown
FEATURES             Location/Qualifiers
     CDS             complement(1218..2078)
                     /label="ampicillin resistance"
     CDS             2746..3420
                     /label=TRP1
     CDS             complement(4366..5448)
                     /label=LacI
     Region          5878..6375
                     /label="Ura3 Buffer"
     Site            join(6126..6133,6129^6130)
                     /site_type="restriction site"
                     /note="Name: PmeI"
                     /note="Pattern: gtttaaac"
                     /note="cut_0_on_positive_strand: 6129^6130"
                     /note="cut_0_on_negative_strand: 6129^6130"
                     /note="inhibited_by: "
                     /note="star_activity: yes"
                     /note="site_type: other"
                     /note="restriction site"
                     /label=PmeI
     promoter        6382..6457
                     /label=UASg
     TATA_signal     6700..6706
                     /label="Gal1 TATA"
     Operator        6721..6755
                     /label=LacO
     CDS             6843..6908
                     /label=NLS
     misc_feature    6873..6893
                     /label="SV40 NLS"
     Site            join(6920..6925,6920^6921)
                     /site_type="restriction site"
                     /note="Name: BamHI"
                     /note="Pattern: ggatcc"
                     /note="cut_0_on_positive_strand: 6912^6913"
                     /note="cut_0_on_negative_strand: 6916^6917"
                     /note="inhibited_by: 5': N4-methylcytosine"
                     /note="star_activity: yes"
                     /note="site_type: other"
                     /note="restriction site"
                     /label=BamHI
     Site            join(6939..6944,6939^6940)
                     /site_type="restriction site"
                     /note="Name: AgeI"
                     /note="Pattern: accggt"
                     /note="cut_0_on_positive_strand: 6931^6932"
                     /note="cut_0_on_negative_strand: 6935^6936"
                     /note="inhibited_by: 5': 5-methylcytosine"
                     /note="site_type: other"
                     /note="restriction site"
                     /label=AgeI
     CDS             6945..7286
                     /label=Gal4-AD
ORIGIN
        1 TAAGCTTGGT ACCGCGGCTA GCTAAGATCC GCTCTAACCG AAAAGGAAGG AGTTAGACAA
       61 CCTGAAGTCT AGGTCCCTAT TTATTTTTTT ATAGTTATGT TAGTATTAAG AACGTTATTT
      121 ATATTTCAAA TTTTTCTTTT TTTTCTGTAC AGACGCGTGT ACGCATGTAA CATTATACTG
      181 AAAACCTTGC TTGAGAAGGT TTTGGGACGC TCGAAGATCC AGCTGCATTA ATGAATCGGC
      241 CAACGCGCGG GGAGAGGCGG TTTGCGTATT GGGCGCTCTT CCGCTTCCTC GCTCACTGAC
      301 TCGCTGCGCT CGGTCGTTCG GCTGCGGCGA GCGGTATCAG CTCACTCAAA GGCGGTAATA
      361 CGGTTATCCA CAGAATCAGG GGATAACGCA GGAAAGAACA TGTGAGCAAA AGGCCAGCAA
      421 AAGGCCAGGA ACCGTAAAAA GGCCGCGTTG CTGGCGTTTT TCCATAGGCT CCGCCCCCCT
      481 GACGAGCATC ACAAAAATCG ACGCTCAAGT CAGAGGTGGC GAAACCCGAC AGGACTATAA
      541 AGATACCAGG CGTTTCCCCC TGGAAGCTCC CTCGTGCGCT CTCCTGTTCC GACCCTGCCG
      601 CTTACCGGAT ACCTGTCCGC CTTTCTCCCT TCGGGAAGCG TGGCGCTTTC TCATAGCTCA
      661 CGCTGTAGGT ATCTCAGTTC GGTGTAGGTC GTTCGCTCCA AGCTGGGCTG TGTGCACGAA
      721 CCCCCCGTTC AGCCCGACCG CTGCGCCTTA TCCGGTAACT ATCGTCTTGA GTCCAACCCG
      781 GTAAGACACG ACTTATCGCC ACTGGCAGCA GCCACTGGTA ACAGGATTAG CAGAGCGAGG
      841 TATGTAGGCG GTGCTACAGA GTTCTTGAAG TGGTGGCCTA ACTACGGCTA CACTAGAAGG
      901 ACAGTATTTG GTATCTGCGC TCTGCTGAAG CCAGTTACCT TCGGAAAAAG AGTTGGTAGC
      961 TCTTGATCCG GCAAACAAAC CACCGCTGGT AGCGGTGGTT TTTTTGTTTG CAAGCAGCAG
     1021 ATTACGCGCA GAAAAAAAGG ATCTCAAGAA GATCCTTTGA TCTTTTCTAC GGGGTCTGAC
     1081 GCTCAGTGGA ACGAAAACTC ACGTTAAGGG ATTTTGGTCA TGAGATTATC AAAAAGGATC
     1141 TTCACCTAGA TCCTTTTAAA TTAAAAATGA AGTTTTAAAT CAATCTAAAG TATATATGAG
     1201 TAAACTTGGT CTGACAGTTA CCAATGCTTA ATCAGTGAGG CACCTATCTC AGCGATCTGT
     1261 CTATTTCGTT CATCCATAGT TGCCTGACTC CCCGTCGTGT AGATAACTAC GATACGGGAG
     1321 GGCTTACCAT CTGGCCCCAG TGCTGCAATG ATACCGCGAG ACCCACGCTC ACCGGCTCCA
     1381 GATTTATCAG CAATAAACCA GCCAGCCGGA AGGGCCGAGC GCAGAAGTGG TCCTGCAACT
     1441 TTATCCGCCT CCATCCAGTC TATTAATTGT TGCCGGGAAG CTAGAGTAAG TAGTTCGCCA
     1501 GTTAATAGTT TGCGCAACGT TGTTGCCATT GCTACAGGCA TCGTGGTGTC ACGCTCGTCG
     1561 TTTGGTATGG CTTCATTCAG CTCCGGTTCC CAACGATCAA GGCGAGTTAC ATGATCCCCC
     1621 ATGTTGTGCA AAAAAGCGGT TAGCTCCTTC GGTCCTCCGA TCGTTGTCAG AAGTAAGTTG
     1681 GCCGCAGTGT TATCACTCAT GGTTATGGCA GCACTGCATA ATTCTCTTAC TGTCATGCCA
     1741 TCCGTAAGAT GCTTTTCTGT GACTGGTGAG TACTCAACCA AGTCATTCTG AGAATAGTGT
     1801 ATGCGGCGAC CGAGTTGCTC TTGCCCGGCG TCAATACGGG ATAATACCGC GCCACATAGC
     1861 AGAACTTTAA AAGTGCTCAT CATTGGAAAA CGTTCTTCGG GGCGAAAACT CTCAAGGATC
     1921 TTACCGCTGT TGAGATCCAG TTCGATGTAA CCCACTCGTG CACCCAACTG ATCTTCAGCA
     1981 TCTTTTACTT TCACCAGCGT TTCTGGGTGA GCAAAAACAG GAAGGCAAAA TGCCGCAAAA
     2041 AAGGGAATAA GGGCGACACG GAAATGTTGA ATACTCATAC TCTTCCTTTT TCAATATTAT
     2101 TGAAGCATTT ATCAGGGTTA TTGTCTCATG AGCGGATACA TATTTGAATG TATTTAGAAA
     2161 AATAAACAAA TAGGGGTTCC GCGCACATTT CCCCGAAAAG TGCCACCTGA CGTCTAAGAA
     2221 ACCATTATTA TCATGACATT AACCTATAAA AATAGGCGTA TCACGAGGCC CTTTCGTCTC
     2281 GCGCGTTTCG GTGATGACGG TGAAAACCTC TGACACATGC AGCTCCCGGA GACGGTCACA
     2341 GCTTGTCTGT AAGCGGATGC CGGGAGCAGA CAAGCCCGTC AGGGCGCGTC AGCGGGTGTT
     2401 GGCGGGTGTC GGGGCTGGCT TAACTATGCG GCATCAGAGC AGATTGTACT GAGAGTGCAC
     2461 CATAAACGAC ATTACTATAT ATATAATATA GGAAGCATTT AATAGACAGC ATCGTAATAT
     2521 ATGTGTACTT TGCAGTTATG ACGCCAGATG GCAGTAGTGG AAGATATTCT TTATTGAAAA
     2581 ATAGCTTGTC ACCTTACGTA CAATCTTGAT CCGGAGCTTT TCTTTTTTTG CCGATTAAGA
     2641 ATTAATTCGG TCGAAAAAAG AAAAGGAGAG GGCCAAGAGG GAGGGCATTG GTGACTATTG
     2701 AGCACGTGAG TATACGTGAT TAAGCACACA AAGGCAGCTT GGAGTATGTC TGTTATTAAT
     2761 TTCACAGGTA GTTCTGGTCC ATTGGTGAAA GTTTGCGGCT TGCAGAGCAC AGAGGCCGCA
     2821 GAATGTGCTC TAGATTCCGA TGCTGACTTG CTGGGTATTA TATGTGTGCC CAATAGAAAG
     2881 AGAACAATTG ACCCGGTTAT TGCAAGGAAA ATTTCAAGTC TTGTAAAAGC ATATAAAAAT
     2941 AGTTCAGGCA CTCCGAAATA CTTGGTTGGC GTGTTTCGTA ATCAACCTAA GGAGGATGTT
     3001 TTGGCTCTGG TCAATGATTA CGGCATTGAT ATCGTCCAAC TGCATGGAGA TGAGTCGTGG
     3061 CAAGAATACC AAGAGTTCCT CGGTTTGCCA GTTATTAAAA GACTCGTATT TCCAAAAGAC
     3121 TGCAACATAC TACTCAGTGC AGCTTCACAG AAACCTCATT CGTTTATTCC CTTGTTTGAT
     3181 TCAGAAGCAG GTGGGACAGG TGAACTTTTG GATTGGAACT CGATTTCTGA CTGGGTTGGA
     3241 AGGCAAGAGA GCCCCGAAAG CTTACATTTT ATGTTAGCTG GTGGACTGAC GCCAGAAAAT
     3301 GTTGGTGATG CGCTTAGATT AAATGGCGTT ATTGGTGTTG ATGTAAGCGG AGGTGTGGAG
     3361 ACAAATGGTG TAAAAGACTC TAACAAAATA GCAAATTTCG TCAAAAATGC TAAGAAATAG
     3421 GTTATTACTG AGTAGTATTT ATTTAAGTAT TGTTTGTGCA CTTGCCTATG CGGTGTGAAA
     3481 TACCGCACAG ATGCGTAAGG AGAAAATACC GCATCAGGAA ATTGTAAACG TTAATATTTT
     3541 GTTAAAATTC GCGTTAAATT TTTGTTAAAT CAGCTCATTT TTTAACCAAT AGGCCGAAAT
     3601 CGGCAAAATC CCTTATAAAT CAAAAGAATA GACCGAGATA GGGTTGAGTG TTGTTCCAGT
     3661 TTGGAACAAG AGTCCACTAT TAAAGAACGT GGACTCCAAC GTCAAAGGNN NNNNNNNNNN
     3721 NNNNNNNNNN NNNNNNNNNN NNNNNNNNNN NNNNNNNTNN NNNNNNNNNN NNNNNNNNNN
     3781 NNNNNNNNNN NNNNNNNNNN NNNNNNNNNN NNNNNNNNNN NNNNNNNNNN NNNNNNNNNN
     3841 NNNNNNNNNG NNNNNNNNNN NNNNNNNNNN NNNNNNNNNN NNNNNNNNNN NNNNNNNNNN
     3901 NNNNNNNNNN NNNNNNNNNN NNNNNNNNNN NNNNNNNNNN NNNNNNNNNN NNNNNNNNNN
     3961 NNNNNNNNNN NNNNCGCGCC ATTCGCCATT CAGGCTGCGC AACTGTTGGG AAGGGCGATC
     4021 GGTGCGGGCC TCTTCGCTAT TACGCCAGCT GAATTGGAGC GACCTCATGC TATACCTGAG
     4081 AAAGCAACCT GACCTACAGG AAAGAGTTAC TCAAGAATAA GAATTTTCGT TTTAAAACCT
     4141 AAGAGTCACT TTAAAATTTG TATACACTTA TTTTTTTTAT AACTTATTTA ATAATAAAAA
     4201 TCATAAATCA TAAGAAATTC GCTTATTTAG AAGTGTCAAC AACGTATCTA CCAACGATTT
     4261 GACCCTTTTC CATCTTTTCG TAAATTTCTG GCAAGGTAGA CAAGCCGACA ACCTTGATTG
     4321 GAGACTTGAC CAAACCTCTG GCGAAGAATT GTTAATTAAG AGCTCTCACT GCCCACTTTC
     4381 CAGTCTGGAA ACCTGTCTTG CTAGCTGCAT GAGTGAATCA GCCAATGCCC GGGGAGAGGC
     4441 AGTTTGTGTA TTGGGTGCCA GGGTGGTTTT TCTCTTCACC AGTGAGACTG GCAACAGCTG
     4501 ATTGCCCTTC ACCGCCTGGC CCTGAGAGAG TTGCAGCAAG CGGTCCACGC TGGTTTGCCC
     4561 CAGCAGGCGA AAATCCTGTT TGATGGTGGT TAACGGCGGG ATATAACATG AGCTGTCTTC
     4621 GGTATCGTCG TATCCCACTA CCGAGATATC TGCACCAACT CTCAGCCCAG ACTCAGTAAT
     4681 GGCTCTCATT GCACCCAGTG CCATCTGATC ATTGGCAACC AGCATTGCAG TGGGAACAAT
     4741 GCCCTCATTC AGCATTTGCA TGGTTTGTTG AAACCCAGAC ATGGCACTCC AGTCCCCTTC
     4801 TCTTTCAGCT ATTGGCTGAA TTTGATTCCT AGTGAGATAT TTATGCCAGC CGGCCAGTCT
     4861 CAGCCTTGCT GAGACAGAAC TGAGTGGGCC CGCAAGCAGT GCAATTTGCT GGTGTCCCAA
     4921 TGCAACCAGA TGCTCCACAC CCAGTCTTGT ACCATCTTCA TGGGAGAAAA TAATACTGTT
     4981 GATGGGTGTC TGGTCAGAGA CATCAAGAAA GAGTGCTGGA ACATTAGTGC AGGCAGCTTC
     5041 CACAGCAATG GCATCCTGGT CATCCAGTGG ATAGTTAATG ATCAGCCCAC TGACTCTTTG
     5101 TGCCAGAAGA TTGTGCACAG CAGCTTTACA GGCTTCAACT CCACTTCTTT CTACCATTGA
     5161 CACCACCACA GAGGCTCCCA GTTGATCAGC TCTAGATTTA ATGGCTGCCA CAATTTGAGA
     5221 TGGTGCATGC AGGGCCAGAC TGGAGGTGGC AACTCCAATC AGCAAGCTCT GTTTGCCTGC
     5281 CAGTTGTTGT GCCACTCTGT TGGGAATGTA ATTCAGCTCT GCCATGGCTG CTTCCACTTT
     5341 TTCCCTGGTT TTGGCAGAAA CATGGCTGGC CTGGTTCACC ACTCTGGAAA CAGTCTGATA
     5401 AGAGACACCG GCATACTCTG CGACATCATA CAATGTTACT GGTTTCATTT TAATAACTAG
     5461 TAAAACTTAG ATTAGATTGC TATGCTTTCT TTCTAATGAG CAAGAAGTAA AAAAAGTTGT
     5521 AATAGAACAA GAAAAATGAA ACTGAAACTT GAGAAATTGA AGACCGTTTA TTAACTTAAA
     5581 TATCAATGGG AGGTCATCGA AAGAGAAAAA AATCAAAAAA AAAATTTTCA AGAAAAAGAA
     5641 ACGTGATAAA AATTTTTATT GCCTTTTTCG ACGAAGAAAA AGAAACGAGG CGGTCTCTTT
     5701 TTTCTTTTCC AAACCTTTAG TACGGGTAAT TAACGACACC CTAGAGGAAG AAAGAGGGGA
     5761 AATTTAGTAT GCTGTGCTTG GGTGTTTTGA AGTGGTACGG CGATGCGCGG AGTCCGAGAA
     5821 AATCTGGAAG AGTAAAAAAG GAGTAGAAAC ATTTTGAAGC TATGGTGTGG CGGCCGCATC
     5881 TTGACTGATT TTTCCATGGA GGGCACAGTT AAGCCGCTAA AGGCATTATC CGCCAAGTAC
     5941 AATTTTTTAC TCTTCGAAGA CAGAAAATTT GCTGACATTG GTAATACAGT CAAATTGCAG
     6001 TACTCTGCGG GTGTATACAG AATAGCAGAA TGGGCAGACA TTACGAATGC ACACGGTGTG
     6061 GTGGGCCCAG GTATTGTTAG CGGTTTGAAG CAGGCGGCAG AAGAAGTAAC AAAGGAACCT
     6121 AGAGGGTTTA AACCCTTTTG ATGTTAGCAG AATTGTCATG CAAGGGCTCC CTATCTACTG
     6181 GAGAATATAC TAAGGGTACT GTTGACATTG CGAAGAGCGA CAAAGATTTT GTTATCGGCT
     6241 TTATTGCTCA AAGAGACATG GGTGGAAGAG ATGAAGGTTA CGATTGGTTG ATTATGACAC
     6301 CCGGTGTGGG TTTAGATGAC AAGGGAGACG CATTGGGTCA ACAGTATAGA ACCGTGGATG
     6361 ATGTGGTCTC TACAGGAATT CGAAGTACGG ATTAGAAGCC GCCGAGCGGG TGACAGCCCT
     6421 CCGAAGGAAG ACTCTCCTCC GTGCGTCCTC GTCTTCACCG GCCGGTCGCG TTCCTGAAAC
     6481 GCAGATGTGC CTCGCGCCGC ACTGCTCCGA ACAATAAAGA TTCTACAATA CTAGCTTTTA
     6541 TGGTTATGAA GAGGAAAAAT TGGCAGTAAC CTGGCCCCAC AAACCTTCAA ATGAACGAAT
     6601 CAAATTAACA ACCATAGGAT GATAATGCGA TTACTTTTTT AGCCTTATTT CTGGGGTACT
     6661 GCAGCAGCGA AGCGATGATT TTTGATCTAT TAACAGATAT ATAAATGCAA AAACTGTTGT
     6721 TGTGTGGAAT TGTGAGCGGA TAACAATTTC ACACAATATT ACTTCTTATT CAAATGTAAT
     6781 AAAAGTATCA ACAAAAAATT GTTAATATAC CTCTATACTT TAACGTCCCA AGCTTTGCAA
     6841 AGATGGATAA AGCGGAATTA ATTCCCGAGC CTCCAAAAAA GAAGAGAAAG GTCGAATTGG
     6901 GTACCGCCAT CGAATTCCCG GATCCGTCGA CCTGCAGAAC CGGTGCCAAT TTTAATCAAA
     6961 GTGGGAATAT TGCTGATAGC TCATTGTCCT TCACTTTCAC TAACAGTAGC AACGGTCCGA
     7021 ACCTCATAAC AACTCAAACA AATTCTCAAG CGCTTTCACA ACCAATTGCC TCCTCTAACG
     7081 TTCATGATAA CTTCATGAAT AATGAAATCA CGGCTAGTAA AATTGATGAT GGTAATAATT
     7141 CAAAACCACT GTCACCTGGT TGGACGGACC AAACTGCGTA TAACGCGTTT GGAATCACTA
     7201 CAGGGATGTT TAATACCACT ACAATGGATG ATGTATATAA CTATCTATTC GATGATGAAG
     7261 ATACCCCACC AAACCCAAAA AAAGAGTAG
//
