# Supplementary material for: Synthetic Promoters and Transcription Factors for Heterologous Protein Expression in Saccharomyces cerevisiae
Source: Front Bioeng Biotechnol. 2017 Oct 19;5:63. doi: 10.3389/fbioe.2017.00063 (PMC5653697; doi:10.3389/fbioe.2017.00063)
Supplement: Data Sheet S1 — GenBank sequences for plasmids generated in this work. [file Data_Sheet_1.ZIP › pFM004B.gb]

LOCUS       pFM004B      7289 bp    DNA     circular UNA 
ACCESSION   unknown
FEATURES             Location/Qualifiers
     CDS             complement(1218..2078)
                     /label="ampicillin resistance"
     CDS             2746..3420
                     /label=TRP1
     CDS             complement(4366..5448)
                     /label=LacI
     promoter        complement(5462..5868)
                     /label=TEF1p
     Region          5878..6375
                     /label="Ura3 Buffer"
     Site            join(6126..6133,6129^6130)
                     /site_type="restriction site"
                     /note="Name: PmeI"
                     /note="Pattern: gtttaaac"
                     /note="cut_0_on_positive_strand: 6129^6130"
                     /note="cut_0_on_negative_strand: 6129^6130"
                     /note="inhibited_by: "
                     /note="star_activity: yes"
                     /note="site_type: other"
                     /note="restriction site"
                     /label=PmeI
     promoter        6382..6457
                     /label=UASg
     TATA_signal     6700..6706
                     /label="Gal1 TATA"
     Operator        6721..6755
                     /label=LacO
     CDS             6843..7250
                     /label="NLS + Gal4AD"
     misc_feature    6873..6893
                     /label="SV40 NLS"
     Site            join(7262..7267,7262^7263)
                     /site_type="restriction site"
                     /note="Name: BamHI"
                     /note="Pattern: ggatcc"
                     /note="cut_0_on_positive_strand: 7254^7255"
                     /note="cut_0_on_negative_strand: 7258^7259"
                     /note="inhibited_by: 5': N4-methylcytosine"
                     /note="star_activity: yes"
                     /note="site_type: other"
                     /note="restriction site"
                     /label=BamHI
     Site            join(7281..7286,7281^7282)
                     /site_type="restriction site"
                     /note="Name: AgeI"
                     /note="Pattern: accggt"
                     /note="cut_0_on_positive_strand: 7273^7274"
                     /note="cut_0_on_negative_strand: 7277^7278"
                     /note="inhibited_by: 5': 5-methylcytosine"
                     /note="site_type: other"
                     /note="restriction site"
                     /label=AgeI
     3'UTR           7287..7289
                     /label=STOP
ORIGIN
        1 TAAGCTTGGT ACCGCGGCTA GCTAAGATCC GCTCTAACCG AAAAGGAAGG AGTTAGACAA
       61 CCTGAAGTCT AGGTCCCTAT TTATTTTTTT ATAGTTATGT TAGTATTAAG AACGTTATTT
      121 ATATTTCAAA TTTTTCTTTT TTTTCTGTAC AGACGCGTGT ACGCATGTAA CATTATACTG
      181 AAAACCTTGC TTGAGAAGGT TTTGGGACGC TCGAAGATCC AGCTGCATTA ATGAATCGGC
      241 CAACGCGCGG GGAGAGGCGG TTTGCGTATT GGGCGCTCTT CCGCTTCCTC GCTCACTGAC
      301 TCGCTGCGCT CGGTCGTTCG GCTGCGGCGA GCGGTATCAG CTCACTCAAA GGCGGTAATA
      361 CGGTTATCCA CAGAATCAGG GGATAACGCA GGAAAGAACA TGTGAGCAAA AGGCCAGCAA
      421 AAGGCCAGGA ACCGTAAAAA GGCCGCGTTG CTGGCGTTTT TCCATAGGCT CCGCCCCCCT
      481 GACGAGCATC ACAAAAATCG ACGCTCAAGT CAGAGGTGGC GAAACCCGAC AGGACTATAA
      541 AGATACCAGG CGTTTCCCCC TGGAAGCTCC CTCGTGCGCT CTCCTGTTCC GACCCTGCCG
      601 CTTACCGGAT ACCTGTCCGC CTTTCTCCCT TCGGGAAGCG TGGCGCTTTC TCATAGCTCA
      661 CGCTGTAGGT ATCTCAGTTC GGTGTAGGTC GTTCGCTCCA AGCTGGGCTG TGTGCACGAA
      721 CCCCCCGTTC AGCCCGACCG CTGCGCCTTA TCCGGTAACT ATCGTCTTGA GTCCAACCCG
      781 GTAAGACACG ACTTATCGCC ACTGGCAGCA GCCACTGGTA ACAGGATTAG CAGAGCGAGG
      841 TATGTAGGCG GTGCTACAGA GTTCTTGAAG TGGTGGCCTA ACTACGGCTA CACTAGAAGG
      901 ACAGTATTTG GTATCTGCGC TCTGCTGAAG CCAGTTACCT TCGGAAAAAG AGTTGGTAGC
      961 TCTTGATCCG GCAAACAAAC CACCGCTGGT AGCGGTGGTT TTTTTGTTTG CAAGCAGCAG
     1021 ATTACGCGCA GAAAAAAAGG ATCTCAAGAA GATCCTTTGA TCTTTTCTAC GGGGTCTGAC
     1081 GCTCAGTGGA ACGAAAACTC ACGTTAAGGG ATTTTGGTCA TGAGATTATC AAAAAGGATC
     1141 TTCACCTAGA TCCTTTTAAA TTAAAAATGA AGTTTTAAAT CAATCTAAAG TATATATGAG
     1201 TAAACTTGGT CTGACAGTTA CCAATGCTTA ATCAGTGAGG CACCTATCTC AGCGATCTGT
     1261 CTATTTCGTT CATCCATAGT TGCCTGACTC CCCGTCGTGT AGATAACTAC GATACGGGAG
     1321 GGCTTACCAT CTGGCCCCAG TGCTGCAATG ATACCGCGAG ACCCACGCTC ACCGGCTCCA
     1381 GATTTATCAG CAATAAACCA GCCAGCCGGA AGGGCCGAGC GCAGAAGTGG TCCTGCAACT
     1441 TTATCCGCCT CCATCCAGTC TATTAATTGT TGCCGGGAAG CTAGAGTAAG TAGTTCGCCA
     1501 GTTAATAGTT TGCGCAACGT TGTTGCCATT GCTACAGGCA TCGTGGTGTC ACGCTCGTCG
     1561 TTTGGTATGG CTTCATTCAG CTCCGGTTCC CAACGATCAA GGCGAGTTAC ATGATCCCCC
     1621 ATGTTGTGCA AAAAAGCGGT TAGCTCCTTC GGTCCTCCGA TCGTTGTCAG AAGTAAGTTG
     1681 GCCGCAGTGT TATCACTCAT GGTTATGGCA GCACTGCATA ATTCTCTTAC TGTCATGCCA
     1741 TCCGTAAGAT GCTTTTCTGT GACTGGTGAG TACTCAACCA AGTCATTCTG AGAATAGTGT
     1801 ATGCGGCGAC CGAGTTGCTC TTGCCCGGCG TCAATACGGG ATAATACCGC GCCACATAGC
     1861 AGAACTTTAA AAGTGCTCAT CATTGGAAAA CGTTCTTCGG GGCGAAAACT CTCAAGGATC
     1921 TTACCGCTGT TGAGATCCAG TTCGATGTAA CCCACTCGTG CACCCAACTG ATCTTCAGCA
     1981 TCTTTTACTT TCACCAGCGT TTCTGGGTGA GCAAAAACAG GAAGGCAAAA TGCCGCAAAA
     2041 AAGGGAATAA GGGCGACACG GAAATGTTGA ATACTCATAC TCTTCCTTTT TCAATATTAT
     2101 TGAAGCATTT ATCAGGGTTA TTGTCTCATG AGCGGATACA TATTTGAATG TATTTAGAAA
     2161 AATAAACAAA TAGGGGTTCC GCGCACATTT CCCCGAAAAG TGCCACCTGA CGTCTAAGAA
     2221 ACCATTATTA TCATGACATT AACCTATAAA AATAGGCGTA TCACGAGGCC CTTTCGTCTC
     2281 GCGCGTTTCG GTGATGACGG TGAAAACCTC TGACACATGC AGCTCCCGGA GACGGTCACA
     2341 GCTTGTCTGT AAGCGGATGC CGGGAGCAGA CAAGCCCGTC AGGGCGCGTC AGCGGGTGTT
     2401 GGCGGGTGTC GGGGCTGGCT TAACTATGCG GCATCAGAGC AGATTGTACT GAGAGTGCAC
     2461 CATAAACGAC ATTACTATAT ATATAATATA GGAAGCATTT AATAGACAGC ATCGTAATAT
     2521 ATGTGTACTT TGCAGTTATG ACGCCAGATG GCAGTAGTGG AAGATATTCT TTATTGAAAA
     2581 ATAGCTTGTC ACCTTACGTA CAATCTTGAT CCGGAGCTTT TCTTTTTTTG CCGATTAAGA
     2641 ATTAATTCGG TCGAAAAAAG AAAAGGAGAG GGCCAAGAGG GAGGGCATTG GTGACTATTG
     2701 AGCACGTGAG TATACGTGAT TAAGCACACA AAGGCAGCTT GGAGTATGTC TGTTATTAAT
     2761 TTCACAGGTA GTTCTGGTCC ATTGGTGAAA GTTTGCGGCT TGCAGAGCAC AGAGGCCGCA
     2821 GAATGTGCTC TAGATTCCGA TGCTGACTTG CTGGGTATTA TATGTGTGCC CAATAGAAAG
     2881 AGAACAATTG ACCCGGTTAT TGCAAGGAAA ATTTCAAGTC TTGTAAAAGC ATATAAAAAT
     2941 AGTTCAGGCA CTCCGAAATA CTTGGTTGGC GTGTTTCGTA ATCAACCTAA GGAGGATGTT
     3001 TTGGCTCTGG TCAATGATTA CGGCATTGAT ATCGTCCAAC TGCATGGAGA TGAGTCGTGG
     3061 CAAGAATACC AAGAGTTCCT CGGTTTGCCA GTTATTAAAA GACTCGTATT TCCAAAAGAC
     3121 TGCAACATAC TACTCAGTGC AGCTTCACAG AAACCTCATT CGTTTATTCC CTTGTTTGAT
     3181 TCAGAAGCAG GTGGGACAGG TGAACTTTTG GATTGGAACT CGATTTCTGA CTGGGTTGGA
     3241 AGGCAAGAGA GCCCCGAAAG CTTACATTTT ATGTTAGCTG GTGGACTGAC GCCAGAAAAT
     3301 GTTGGTGATG CGCTTAGATT AAATGGCGTT ATTGGTGTTG ATGTAAGCGG AGGTGTGGAG
     3361 ACAAATGGTG TAAAAGACTC TAACAAAATA GCAAATTTCG TCAAAAATGC TAAGAAATAG
     3421 GTTATTACTG AGTAGTATTT ATTTAAGTAT TGTTTGTGCA CTTGCCTATG CGGTGTGAAA
     3481 TACCGCACAG ATGCGTAAGG AGAAAATACC GCATCAGGAA ATTGTAAACG TTAATATTTT
     3541 GTTAAAATTC GCGTTAAATT TTTGTTAAAT CAGCTCATTT TTTAACCAAT AGGCCGAAAT
     3601 CGGCAAAATC CCTTATAAAT CAAAAGAATA GACCGAGATA GGGTTGAGTG TTGTTCCAGT
     3661 TTGGAACAAG AGTCCACTAT TAAAGAACGT GGACTCCAAC GTCAAAGGNN NNNNNNNNNN
     3721 NNNNNNNNNN NNNNNNNNNN NNNNNNNNNN NNNNNNNTNN NNNNNNNNNN NNNNNNNNNN
     3781 NNNNNNNNNN NNNNNNNNNN NNNNNNNNNN NNNNNNNNNN NNNNNNNNNN NNNNNNNNNN
     3841 NNNNNNNNNG NNNNNNNNNN NNNNNNNNNN NNNNNNNNNN NNNNNNNNNN NNNNNNNNNN
     3901 NNNNNNNNNN NNNNNNNNNN NNNNNNNNNN NNNNNNNNNN NNNNNNNNNN NNNNNNNNNN
     3961 NNNNNNNNNN NNNNCGCGCC ATTCGCCATT CAGGCTGCGC AACTGTTGGG AAGGGCGATC
     4021 GGTGCGGGCC TCTTCGCTAT TACGCCAGCT GAATTGGAGC GACCTCATGC TATACCTGAG
     4081 AAAGCAACCT GACCTACAGG AAAGAGTTAC TCAAGAATAA GAATTTTCGT TTTAAAACCT
     4141 AAGAGTCACT TTAAAATTTG TATACACTTA TTTTTTTTAT AACTTATTTA ATAATAAAAA
     4201 TCATAAATCA TAAGAAATTC GCTTATTTAG AAGTGTCAAC AACGTATCTA CCAACGATTT
     4261 GACCCTTTTC CATCTTTTCG TAAATTTCTG GCAAGGTAGA CAAGCCGACA ACCTTGATTG
     4321 GAGACTTGAC CAAACCTCTG GCGAAGAATT GTTAATTAAG AGCTCTCACT GCCCACTTTC
     4381 CAGTCTGGAA ACCTGTCTTG CTAGCTGCAT GAGTGAATCA GCCAATGCCC GGGGAGAGGC
     4441 AGTTTGTGTA TTGGGTGCCA GGGTGGTTTT TCTCTTCACC AGTGAGACTG GCAACAGCTG
     4501 ATTGCCCTTC ACCGCCTGGC CCTGAGAGAG TTGCAGCAAG CGGTCCACGC TGGTTTGCCC
     4561 CAGCAGGCGA AAATCCTGTT TGATGGTGGT TAACGGCGGG ATATAACATG AGCTGTCTTC
     4621 GGTATCGTCG TATCCCACTA CCGAGATATC TGCACCAACT CTCAGCCCAG ACTCAGTAAT
     4681 GGCTCTCATT GCACCCAGTG CCATCTGATC ATTGGCAACC AGCATTGCAG TGGGAACAAT
     4741 GCCCTCATTC AGCATTTGCA TGGTTTGTTG AAACCCAGAC ATGGCACTCC AGTCCCCTTC
     4801 TCTTTCAGCT ATTGGCTGAA TTTGATTCCT AGTGAGATAT TTATGCCAGC CGGCCAGTCT
     4861 CAGCCTTGCT GAGACAGAAC TGAGTGGGCC CGCAAGCAGT GCAATTTGCT GGTGTCCCAA
     4921 TGCAACCAGA TGCTCCACAC CCAGTCTTGT ACCATCTTCA TGGGAGAAAA TAATACTGTT
     4981 GATGGGTGTC TGGTCAGAGA CATCAAGAAA GAGTGCTGGA ACATTAGTGC AGGCAGCTTC
     5041 CACAGCAATG GCATCCTGGT CATCCAGTGG ATAGTTAATG ATCAGCCCAC TGACTCTTTG
     5101 TGCCAGAAGA TTGTGCACAG CAGCTTTACA GGCTTCAACT CCACTTCTTT CTACCATTGA
     5161 CACCACCACA GAGGCTCCCA GTTGATCAGC TCTAGATTTA ATGGCTGCCA CAATTTGAGA
     5221 TGGTGCATGC AGGGCCAGAC TGGAGGTGGC AACTCCAATC AGCAAGCTCT GTTTGCCTGC
     5281 CAGTTGTTGT GCCACTCTGT TGGGAATGTA ATTCAGCTCT GCCATGGCTG CTTCCACTTT
     5341 TTCCCTGGTT TTGGCAGAAA CATGGCTGGC CTGGTTCACC ACTCTGGAAA CAGTCTGATA
     5401 AGAGACACCG GCATACTCTG CGACATCATA CAATGTTACT GGTTTCATTT TAATAACTAG
     5461 TAAAACTTAG ATTAGATTGC TATGCTTTCT TTCTAATGAG CAAGAAGTAA AAAAAGTTGT
     5521 AATAGAACAA GAAAAATGAA ACTGAAACTT GAGAAATTGA AGACCGTTTA TTAACTTAAA
     5581 TATCAATGGG AGGTCATCGA AAGAGAAAAA AATCAAAAAA AAAATTTTCA AGAAAAAGAA
     5641 ACGTGATAAA AATTTTTATT GCCTTTTTCG ACGAAGAAAA AGAAACGAGG CGGTCTCTTT
     5701 TTTCTTTTCC AAACCTTTAG TACGGGTAAT TAACGACACC CTAGAGGAAG AAAGAGGGGA
     5761 AATTTAGTAT GCTGTGCTTG GGTGTTTTGA AGTGGTACGG CGATGCGCGG AGTCCGAGAA
     5821 AATCTGGAAG AGTAAAAAAG GAGTAGAAAC ATTTTGAAGC TATGGTGTGG CGGCCGCATC
     5881 TTGACTGATT TTTCCATGGA GGGCACAGTT AAGCCGCTAA AGGCATTATC CGCCAAGTAC
     5941 AATTTTTTAC TCTTCGAAGA CAGAAAATTT GCTGACATTG GTAATACAGT CAAATTGCAG
     6001 TACTCTGCGG GTGTATACAG AATAGCAGAA TGGGCAGACA TTACGAATGC ACACGGTGTG
     6061 GTGGGCCCAG GTATTGTTAG CGGTTTGAAG CAGGCGGCAG AAGAAGTAAC AAAGGAACCT
     6121 AGAGGGTTTA AACCCTTTTG ATGTTAGCAG AATTGTCATG CAAGGGCTCC CTATCTACTG
     6181 GAGAATATAC TAAGGGTACT GTTGACATTG CGAAGAGCGA CAAAGATTTT GTTATCGGCT
     6241 TTATTGCTCA AAGAGACATG GGTGGAAGAG ATGAAGGTTA CGATTGGTTG ATTATGACAC
     6301 CCGGTGTGGG TTTAGATGAC AAGGGAGACG CATTGGGTCA ACAGTATAGA ACCGTGGATG
     6361 ATGTGGTCTC TACAGGAATT CGAAGTACGG ATTAGAAGCC GCCGAGCGGG TGACAGCCCT
     6421 CCGAAGGAAG ACTCTCCTCC GTGCGTCCTC GTCTTCACCG GCCGGTCGCG TTCCTGAAAC
     6481 GCAGATGTGC CTCGCGCCGC ACTGCTCCGA ACAATAAAGA TTCTACAATA CTAGCTTTTA
     6541 TGGTTATGAA GAGGAAAAAT TGGCAGTAAC CTGGCCCCAC AAACCTTCAA ATGAACGAAT
     6601 CAAATTAACA ACCATAGGAT GATAATGCGA TTACTTTTTT AGCCTTATTT CTGGGGTACT
     6661 GCAGCAGCGA AGCGATGATT TTTGATCTAT TAACAGATAT ATAAATGCAA AAACTGTTGT
     6721 TGTGTGGAAT TGTGAGCGGA TAACAATTTC ACACAATATT ACTTCTTATT CAAATGTAAT
     6781 AAAAGTATCA ACAAAAAATT GTTAATATAC CTCTATACTT TAACGTCCCA AGCTTTGCAA
     6841 AGATGGATAA AGCGGAATTA ATTCCCGAGC CTCCAAAAAA GAAGAGAAAG GTCGAATTGG
     6901 GTACCGCCGC CAATTTTAAT CAAAGTGGGA ATATTGCTGA TAGCTCATTG TCCTTCACTT
     6961 TCACTAACAG TAGCAACGGT CCGAACCTCA TAACAACTCA AACAAATTCT CAAGCGCTTT
     7021 CACAACCAAT TGCCTCCTCT AACGTTCATG ATAACTTCAT GAATAATGAA ATCACGGCTA
     7081 GTAAAATTGA TGATGGTAAT AATTCAAAAC CACTGTCACC TGGTTGGACG GACCAAACTG
     7141 CGTATAACGC GTTTGGAATC ACTACAGGGA TGTTTAATAC CACTACAATG GATGATGTAT
     7201 ATAACTATCT ATTCGATGAT GAAGATACCC CACCAAACCC AAAAAAAGAG ATCGAATTCC
     7261 CGGATCCGTC GACCTGCAGA ACCGGTTGA
//
