# Supplementary material for: Synthetic Promoters and Transcription Factors for Heterologous Protein Expression in Saccharomyces cerevisiae
Source: Front Bioeng Biotechnol. 2017 Oct 19;5:63. doi: 10.3389/fbioe.2017.00063 (PMC5653697; doi:10.3389/fbioe.2017.00063)
Supplement: Data Sheet S1 — GenBank sequences for plasmids generated in this work. [file Data_Sheet_1.ZIP › pFM005.gb]

LOCUS       pFM005      7177 bp    DNA     circular UNA 
ACCESSION   unknown
FEATURES             Location/Qualifiers
     CDS             504..1163
                     /label=HIS3
     CDS             complement(2270..3073)
                     /label=URA3
     promoter        complement(3087..3493)
                     /label="TEF1 pr"
     misc_signal     3503..3992
                     /label="ura3 buffer"
     Site            join(3999..4004,3999^4000)
                     /site_type="restriction site"
                     /note="Name: SalI"
                     /note="Pattern: gtcgac"
                     /note="cut_0_on_positive_strand: 3999^4000"
                     /note="cut_0_on_negative_strand: 4003^4004"
                     /note="inhibited_by: 5': N6-methyladenosine"
                     /note="star_activity: yes"
                     /note="site_type: other"
                     /note="restriction site"
                     /label=SalI
     Site            join(4017..4022,4017^4018)
                     /site_type="restriction site"
                     /note="Name: XbaI"
                     /note="Pattern: tctaga"
                     /note="cut_0_on_positive_strand: 4017^4018"
                     /note="cut_0_on_negative_strand: 4021^4022"
                     /note="inhibited_by: 5': N6-methyladenosine"
                     /note="star_activity: yes"
                     /note="site_type: other"
                     /note="restriction site"
                     /label=XbaI
     promoter        4025..4163
                     /label="Cyc1 min.promoter"
     CDS             4177..4893
                     /label=yeGFP
     CDS             complement(6117..6977)
                     /label="ampicillin resistance"
     Site            join(7108..7113,7112^7113)
                     /site_type="restriction site"
                     /note="Name: AatII"
                     /note="Pattern: gacgtc"
                     /note="cut_0_on_positive_strand: 7112^7113"
                     /note="cut_0_on_negative_strand: 7108^7109"
                     /note="inhibited_by: 5': N6-methyladenosine"
                     /note="site_type: other"
                     /note="restriction site"
                     /label=AatII
ORIGIN
        1 TCGCGCGTTT CGGTGATGAC GGTGAAAACC TCTGACACAT GCAGCTCCCG GAGACGGTCA
       61 CAGCTTGTCT GTAAGCGGAT GCCGGGAGCA GACAAGCCCG TCAGGGCGCG TCAGCGGGTG
      121 TTGGCGGGTG TCGGGGCTGG CTTAACTATG CGGCATCAGA GCAGATTGTA CTGAGAGTGC
      181 ACCATAAATT CCCGTTTTAA GAGCTTGGTG AGCGCTAGGA GTCACTGCCA GGTATCGTTT
      241 GAACACGGCA TTAGTCAGGG AAGTCATAAC ACAGTCCTTT CCCGCAATTT TCTTTTTCTA
      301 TTACTCTTGG CCTCCTCTAG TACACTCTAT ATTTTTTTAT GCCTCGGTAA TGATTTTCAT
      361 TTTTTTTTTT CCCCTAGCGG ATGACTCTTT TTTTTTCTTA GCGATTGGCA TTATCACATA
      421 ATGAATTATA CATTATATAA AGTAATGTGA TTTCTTCGAA GAATATACTA AAAAATGAGC
      481 AGGCAAGATA AACGAAGGCA AAGATGACAG AGCAGAAAGC CCTAGTAAAG CGTATTACAA
      541 ATGAAACCAA GATTCAGATT GCGATCTCTT TAAAGGGTGG TCCCCTAGCG ATAGAGCACT
      601 CGATCTTCCC AGAAAAAGAG GCAGAAGCAG TAGCAGAACA GGCCACACAA TCGCAAGTGA
      661 TTAACGTCCA CACAGGTATA GGGTTTCTGG ACCATATGAT ACATGCTCTG GCCAAGCATT
      721 CCGGCTGGTC GCTAATCGTT GAGTGCATTG GTGACTTACA CATAGACGAC CATCACACCA
      781 CTGAAGACTG CGGGATTGCT CTCGGTCAAG CTTTTAAAGA GGCCCTACTG GCGCGTGGAG
      841 TAAAAAGGTT TGGATCAGGA TTTGCGCCTT TGGATGAGGC ACTTTCCAGA GCGGTGGTAG
      901 ATCTTTCGAA CAGGCCGTAC GCAGTTGTCG AACTTGGTTT GCAAAGGGAG AAAGTAGGAG
      961 ATCTCTCTTG CGAGATGATC CCGCATTTTC TTGAAAGCTT TGCAGAGGCT AGCAGAATTA
     1021 CCCTCCACGT TGATTGTCTG CGAGGCAAGA ATGATCATCA CCGTAGTGAG AGTGCGTTCA
     1081 AGGCTCTTGC GGTTGCCATA AGAGAAGCCA CCTCGCCCAA TGGTACCAAC GATGTTCCCT
     1141 CCACCAAAGG TGTTCTTATG TAGTGACACC GATTATTTAA AGCTGCAGCA TACGATATAT
     1201 ATACATGTGT ATATATGTAT ACCTATGAAT GTCAGTAAGT ATGTATACGA ACAGTATGAT
     1261 ACTGAAGATG ACAAGGTAAT GCATCATTCT ATACGTGTCA TTCTGAACGA GGCGCGCTTT
     1321 CCTTTTTTCT TTTTGCTTTT TCTTTTTTTT TCTCTTGAAC TCGACGGATC TATGCGGTGT
     1381 GAAATACCGC ACAGATGCGT AAGGAGAAAA TACCGCATCA GGAAATTGTA AACGTTAATA
     1441 TTTTGTTAAA ATTCGCGTTA AATTTTTGTT AAATCAGCTC ATTTTTTAAC CAATAGGCCG
     1501 AAATCGGCAA AATCCCTTAT AAATCAAAAG AATAGACCGA GATAGGGTTG AGTGTTGTTC
     1561 CAGTTTGGAA CAAGAGTCCA CTATTAAAGA ACGTGGACTC CAACGTCAAA GGNNNNNNNN
     1621 NNNNNNNNNN NNNNNNNNNN NNNNNNNNNN NNNNNNNNNN NTNNNNNNNN NNNNNNNNNN
     1681 NNNNNNNNNN NNNNNNNNNN NNNNNNNNNN NNNNNNNNNN NNNNNNNNNN NNNNNNNNNN
     1741 NNNNNNNNNN NNNGNNNNNN NNNNNNNNNN NNNNNNNNNN NNNNNNNNNN NNNNNNNNNN
     1801 NNNNNNNNNN NNNNNNNNNN NNNNNNNNNN NNNNNNNNNN NNNNNNNNNN NNNNNNNNNN
     1861 NNNNNNNNNN NNNNNNNNCG CGCCATTCGC CATTCAGGCT GCGCAACTGT TGGGAAGGGC
     1921 GATCGGTGCG GGCCTCTTCG CTATTACGCC AGCTGAATTG GAGCGACCTC ATGCTATACC
     1981 TGAGAAAGCA ACCTGACCTA CAGGAAAGAG TTACTCAAGA ATAAGAATTT TCGTTTTAAA
     2041 ACCTAAGAGT CACTTTAAAA TTTGTATACA CTTATTTTTT TTATAACTTA TTTAATAATA
     2101 AAAATCATAA ATCATAAGAA ATTCGCTTAT TTAGAAGTGT CAACAACGTA TCTACCAACG
     2161 ATTTGACCCT TTTCCATCTT TTCGTAAATT TCTGGCAAGG TAGACAAGCC GACAACCTTG
     2221 ATTGGAGACT TGACCAAACC TCTGGCGAAG AATTGTTAAT TAAGAGCTCT TAGTTTTGCT
     2281 GGCCGCATCT TCTCAAATAT GCTTCCCAGC CTGCTTTTCT GTAACGTTCA CCCTCTACCT
     2341 TAGCATCCCT TCCCTTTGCA AATAGTCCTC TTCCAACAAT AATAATGTCA GATCCTGTAG
     2401 AGACCACATC ATCCACGGTT CTATACTGTT GACCCAATGC GTCTCCCTTG TCATCTAAAC
     2461 CCACACCGGG TGTCATAATC AACCAATCGT AACCTTCATC TCTTCCACCC ATGTCTCTTT
     2521 GAGCAATAAA GCCGATAACA AAATCTTTGT CGCTCTTCGC AATGTCAACA GTACCCTTAG
     2581 TATATTCTCC AGTAGATAGG GAGCCCTTGC ATGACAATTC TGCTAACATC AAAAGGCCTC
     2641 TAGGTTCCTT TGTTACTTCT TCTGCCGCCT GCTTCAAACC GCTAACAATA CCTGGGCCCA
     2701 CCACACCGTG TGCATTCGTA ATGTCTGCCC ATTCTGCTAT TCTGTATACA CCCGCAGAGT
     2761 ACTGCAATTT GACTGTATTA CCAATGTCAG CAAATTTTCT GTCTTCGAAG AGTAAAAAAT
     2821 TGTACTTGGC GGATAATGCC TTTAGCGGCT TAACTGTGCC CTCCATGGAA AAATCAGTCA
     2881 AGATATCCAC ATGTGTTTTT AGTAAACAAA TTTTGGGACC TAATGCTTCA ACTAACTCCA
     2941 GTAATTCCTT GGTGGTACGA ACATCCAATG AAGCACACAA GTTTGTTTGC TTTTCGTGCA
     3001 TGATATTAAA TAGCTTGGCA GCAACAGGAC TAGGATGAGT AGCAGCACGT TCCTTATATG
     3061 TAGCTTTCGA CATTTTAATA ACTAGTAAAA CTTAGATTAG ATTGCTATGC TTTCTTTCTA
     3121 ATGAGCAAGA AGTAAAAAAA GTTGTAATAG AACAAGAAAA ATGAAACTGA AACTTGAGAA
     3181 ATTGAAGACC GTTTATTAAC TTAAATATCA ATGGGAGGTC ATCGAAAGAG AAAAAAATCA
     3241 AAAAAAAAAT TTTCAAGAAA AAGAAACGTG ATAAAAATTT TTATTGCCTT TTTCGACGAA
     3301 GAAAAAGAAA CGAGGCGGTC TCTTTTTTCT TTTCCAAACC TTTAGTACGG GTAATTAACG
     3361 ACACCCTAGA GGAAGAAAGA GGGGAAATTT AGTATGCTGT GCTTGGGTGT TTTGAAGTGG
     3421 TACGGCGATG CGCGGAGTCC GAGAAAATCT GGAAGAGTAA AAAAGGAGTA GAAACATTTT
     3481 GAAGCTATGG TGTGGCGGCC GCATCTTGAC TGATTTTTCC ATGGAGGGCA CAGTTAAGCC
     3541 GCTAAAGGCA TTATCCGCCA AGTACAATTT TTTACTCTTC GAAGACAGAA AATTTGCTGA
     3601 CATTGGTAAT ACAGTCAAAT TGCAGTACTC TGCGGGTGTA TACAGAATAG CAGAATGGGC
     3661 AGACATTACG AATGCACACG GTGTGGTGGG CCCAGGTATT GTTAGCGGTT TGAAGCAGGC
     3721 GGCAGAAGAA GTAACAAAGG AACCTAGAGG CCTTTTGATG TTAGCAGAAT TGTCATGCAA
     3781 GGGCTCCCTA TCTACTGGAG AATATACTAA GGGTACTGTT GACATTGCGA AGAGCGACAA
     3841 AGATTTTGTT ATCGGCTTTA TTGCTCAAAG AGACATGGGT GGAAGAGATG AAGGTTACGA
     3901 TTGGTTGATT ATGACACCCG GTGTGGGTTT AGATGACAAG GGAGACGCAT TGGGTCAACA
     3961 GTATAGAACC GTGGATGATG TGGTCTCTAC AGGAATTCGT CGACGAGCTC ACGCGTTCTA
     4021 GATCGCATGT GCTCTGTATG TATATAAAAC TCTTGTTTTC TTCTTTTCTC TAAATATTCT
     4081 TTCCTTATAC ATTAGGACCT TTGCAGCATA AATTACTATA CTTCTATAGA CACACAAACA
     4141 CAAATACACA CACTAAATTA ATAGGATCCT ATTAAAATGT CTAAAGGTGA AGAATTATTC
     4201 ACTGGTGTTG TCCCAATTTT GGTTGAATTA GATGGTGATG TTAATGGTCA CAAATTTTCT
     4261 GTCTCCGGTG AAGGTGAAGG TGATGCTACT TACGGTAAAT TGACCTTAAA ATTTATTTGT
     4321 ACTACTGGTA AATTGCCAGT TCCATGGCCA ACCTTAGTCA CTACTTTCGG TTATGGTGTT
     4381 CAATGTTTTG CTAGATACCC AGATCATATG AAACAACATG ACTTTTTCAA GTCTGCCATG
     4441 CCAGAAGGTT ATGTTCAAGA AAGAACTATT TTTTTCAAAG ATGACGGTAA CTACAAGACC
     4501 AGAGCTGAAG TCAAGTTTGA AGGTGATACC TTAGTTAATA GAATCGAATT AAAAGGTATT
     4561 GATTTTAAAG AAGATGGTAA CATTTTAGGT CACAAATTGG AATACAACTA TAACTCTCAC
     4621 AATGTTTACA TCATGGCTGA CAAACAAAAG AATGGTATCA AAGTTAACTT CAAAATTAGA
     4681 CACAACATTG AAGATGGTTC TGTTCAATTA GCTGACCATT ATCAACAAAA TACTCCAATT
     4741 GGTGATGGTC CAGTCTTGTT ACCAGACAAC CATTACTTAT CCACTCAATC TGCCTTATCC
     4801 AAAGATCCAA ACGAAAAGAG AGACCACATG GTCTTGTTAG AATTTGTTAC TGCTGCTGGT
     4861 ATTACCCATG GTATGGATGA ATTGTACAAA TAACTCGAGT AAGCTTGGTA CCGCGGCTAG
     4921 CTAAGATCCG CTCTAACCGA AAAGGAAGGA GTTAGACAAC CTGAAGTCTA GGTCCCTATT
     4981 TATTTTTTTA TAGTTATGTT AGTATTAAGA ACGTTATTTA TATTTCAAAT TTTTCTTTTT
     5041 TTTCTGTACA GACGCGTGTA CGCATGTAAC ATTATACTGA AAACCTTGCT TGAGAAGGTT
     5101 TTGGGACGCT CGAAGATCCA GCTGCATTAA TGAATCGGCC AACGCGCGGG GAGAGGCGGT
     5161 TTGCGTATTG GGCGCTCTTC CGCTTCCTCG CTCACTGACT CGCTGCGCTC GGTCGTTCGG
     5221 CTGCGGCGAG CGGTATCAGC TCACTCAAAG GCGGTAATAC GGTTATCCAC AGAATCAGGG
     5281 GATAACGCAG GAAAGAACAT GTGAGCAAAA GGCCAGCAAA AGGCCAGGAA CCGTAAAAAG
     5341 GCCGCGTTGC TGGCGTTTTT CCATAGGCTC CGCCCCCCTG ACGAGCATCA CAAAAATCGA
     5401 CGCTCAAGTC AGAGGTGGCG AAACCCGACA GGACTATAAA GATACCAGGC GTTTCCCCCT
     5461 GGAAGCTCCC TCGTGCGCTC TCCTGTTCCG ACCCTGCCGC TTACCGGATA CCTGTCCGCC
     5521 TTTCTCCCTT CGGGAAGCGT GGCGCTTTCT CATAGCTCAC GCTGTAGGTA TCTCAGTTCG
     5581 GTGTAGGTCG TTCGCTCCAA GCTGGGCTGT GTGCACGAAC CCCCCGTTCA GCCCGACCGC
     5641 TGCGCCTTAT CCGGTAACTA TCGTCTTGAG TCCAACCCGG TAAGACACGA CTTATCGCCA
     5701 CTGGCAGCAG CCACTGGTAA CAGGATTAGC AGAGCGAGGT ATGTAGGCGG TGCTACAGAG
     5761 TTCTTGAAGT GGTGGCCTAA CTACGGCTAC ACTAGAAGGA CAGTATTTGG TATCTGCGCT
     5821 CTGCTGAAGC CAGTTACCTT CGGAAAAAGA GTTGGTAGCT CTTGATCCGG CAAACAAACC
     5881 ACCGCTGGTA GCGGTGGTTT TTTTGTTTGC AAGCAGCAGA TTACGCGCAG AAAAAAAGGA
     5941 TCTCAAGAAG ATCCTTTGAT CTTTTCTACG GGGTCTGACG CTCAGTGGAA CGAAAACTCA
     6001 CGTTAAGGGA TTTTGGTCAT GAGATTATCA AAAAGGATCT TCACCTAGAT CCTTTTAAAT
     6061 TAAAAATGAA GTTTTAAATC AATCTAAAGT ATATATGAGT AAACTTGGTC TGACAGTTAC
     6121 CAATGCTTAA TCAGTGAGGC ACCTATCTCA GCGATCTGTC TATTTCGTTC ATCCATAGTT
     6181 GCCTGACTCC CCGTCGTGTA GATAACTACG ATACGGGAGG GCTTACCATC TGGCCCCAGT
     6241 GCTGCAATGA TACCGCGAGA CCCACGCTCA CCGGCTCCAG ATTTATCAGC AATAAACCAG
     6301 CCAGCCGGAA GGGCCGAGCG CAGAAGTGGT CCTGCAACTT TATCCGCCTC CATCCAGTCT
     6361 ATTAATTGTT GCCGGGAAGC TAGAGTAAGT AGTTCGCCAG TTAATAGTTT GCGCAACGTT
     6421 GTTGCCATTG CTACAGGCAT CGTGGTGTCA CGCTCGTCGT TTGGTATGGC TTCATTCAGC
     6481 TCCGGTTCCC AACGATCAAG GCGAGTTACA TGATCCCCCA TGTTGTGCAA AAAAGCGGTT
     6541 AGCTCCTTCG GTCCTCCGAT CGTTGTCAGA AGTAAGTTGG CCGCAGTGTT ATCACTCATG
     6601 GTTATGGCAG CACTGCATAA TTCTCTTACT GTCATGCCAT CCGTAAGATG CTTTTCTGTG
     6661 ACTGGTGAGT ACTCAACCAA GTCATTCTGA GAATAGTGTA TGCGGCGACC GAGTTGCTCT
     6721 TGCCCGGCGT CAATACGGGA TAATACCGCG CCACATAGCA GAACTTTAAA AGTGCTCATC
     6781 ATTGGAAAAC GTTCTTCGGG GCGAAAACTC TCAAGGATCT TACCGCTGTT GAGATCCAGT
     6841 TCGATGTAAC CCACTCGTGC ACCCAACTGA TCTTCAGCAT CTTTTACTTT CACCAGCGTT
     6901 TCTGGGTGAG CAAAAACAGG AAGGCAAAAT GCCGCAAAAA AGGGAATAAG GGCGACACGG
     6961 AAATGTTGAA TACTCATACT CTTCCTTTTT CAATATTATT GAAGCATTTA TCAGGGTTAT
     7021 TGTCTCATGA GCGGATACAT ATTTGAATGT ATTTAGAAAA ATAAACAAAT AGGGGTTCCG
     7081 CGCACATTTC CCCGAAAAGT GCCACCTGAC GTCTAAGAAA CCATTATTAT CATGACATTA
     7141 ACCTATAAAA ATAGGCGTAT CACGAGGCCC TTTCGTC
//
