# Supplementary material for: Synthetic Promoters and Transcription Factors for Heterologous Protein Expression in Saccharomyces cerevisiae
Source: Front Bioeng Biotechnol. 2017 Oct 19;5:63. doi: 10.3389/fbioe.2017.00063 (PMC5653697; doi:10.3389/fbioe.2017.00063)
Supplement: Data Sheet S1 — GenBank sequences for plasmids generated in this work. [file Data_Sheet_1.ZIP › pFM006.gb]

LOCUS       pFM006      7711 bp    DNA     circular UNA 
ACCESSION   unknown
FEATURES             Location/Qualifiers
     CDS             504..1163
                     /label=HIS3
     CDS             complement(2270..3073)
                     /label=URA3
     promoter        complement(3087..3493)
                     /label="TEF1 pr"
     misc_signal     3503..3992
                     /label="ura3 buffer"
     promoter        4025..4697
                     /label="TDH3 promoter"
     CDS             4711..5427
                     /label=yeGFP
     CDS             complement(6651..7511)
                     /label="ampicillin resistance"
     Site            join(7642..7647,7646^7647)
                     /site_type="restriction site"
                     /note="Name: AatII"
                     /note="Pattern: gacgtc"
                     /note="cut_0_on_positive_strand: 7646^7647"
                     /note="cut_0_on_negative_strand: 7642^7643"
                     /note="inhibited_by: 5': N6-methyladenosine"
                     /note="site_type: other"
                     /note="restriction site"
                     /label=AatII
ORIGIN
        1 TCGCGCGTTT CGGTGATGAC GGTGAAAACC TCTGACACAT GCAGCTCCCG GAGACGGTCA
       61 CAGCTTGTCT GTAAGCGGAT GCCGGGAGCA GACAAGCCCG TCAGGGCGCG TCAGCGGGTG
      121 TTGGCGGGTG TCGGGGCTGG CTTAACTATG CGGCATCAGA GCAGATTGTA CTGAGAGTGC
      181 ACCATAAATT CCCGTTTTAA GAGCTTGGTG AGCGCTAGGA GTCACTGCCA GGTATCGTTT
      241 GAACACGGCA TTAGTCAGGG AAGTCATAAC ACAGTCCTTT CCCGCAATTT TCTTTTTCTA
      301 TTACTCTTGG CCTCCTCTAG TACACTCTAT ATTTTTTTAT GCCTCGGTAA TGATTTTCAT
      361 TTTTTTTTTT CCCCTAGCGG ATGACTCTTT TTTTTTCTTA GCGATTGGCA TTATCACATA
      421 ATGAATTATA CATTATATAA AGTAATGTGA TTTCTTCGAA GAATATACTA AAAAATGAGC
      481 AGGCAAGATA AACGAAGGCA AAGATGACAG AGCAGAAAGC CCTAGTAAAG CGTATTACAA
      541 ATGAAACCAA GATTCAGATT GCGATCTCTT TAAAGGGTGG TCCCCTAGCG ATAGAGCACT
      601 CGATCTTCCC AGAAAAAGAG GCAGAAGCAG TAGCAGAACA GGCCACACAA TCGCAAGTGA
      661 TTAACGTCCA CACAGGTATA GGGTTTCTGG ACCATATGAT ACATGCTCTG GCCAAGCATT
      721 CCGGCTGGTC GCTAATCGTT GAGTGCATTG GTGACTTACA CATAGACGAC CATCACACCA
      781 CTGAAGACTG CGGGATTGCT CTCGGTCAAG CTTTTAAAGA GGCCCTACTG GCGCGTGGAG
      841 TAAAAAGGTT TGGATCAGGA TTTGCGCCTT TGGATGAGGC ACTTTCCAGA GCGGTGGTAG
      901 ATCTTTCGAA CAGGCCGTAC GCAGTTGTCG AACTTGGTTT GCAAAGGGAG AAAGTAGGAG
      961 ATCTCTCTTG CGAGATGATC CCGCATTTTC TTGAAAGCTT TGCAGAGGCT AGCAGAATTA
     1021 CCCTCCACGT TGATTGTCTG CGAGGCAAGA ATGATCATCA CCGTAGTGAG AGTGCGTTCA
     1081 AGGCTCTTGC GGTTGCCATA AGAGAAGCCA CCTCGCCCAA TGGTACCAAC GATGTTCCCT
     1141 CCACCAAAGG TGTTCTTATG TAGTGACACC GATTATTTAA AGCTGCAGCA TACGATATAT
     1201 ATACATGTGT ATATATGTAT ACCTATGAAT GTCAGTAAGT ATGTATACGA ACAGTATGAT
     1261 ACTGAAGATG ACAAGGTAAT GCATCATTCT ATACGTGTCA TTCTGAACGA GGCGCGCTTT
     1321 CCTTTTTTCT TTTTGCTTTT TCTTTTTTTT TCTCTTGAAC TCGACGGATC TATGCGGTGT
     1381 GAAATACCGC ACAGATGCGT AAGGAGAAAA TACCGCATCA GGAAATTGTA AACGTTAATA
     1441 TTTTGTTAAA ATTCGCGTTA AATTTTTGTT AAATCAGCTC ATTTTTTAAC CAATAGGCCG
     1501 AAATCGGCAA AATCCCTTAT AAATCAAAAG AATAGACCGA GATAGGGTTG AGTGTTGTTC
     1561 CAGTTTGGAA CAAGAGTCCA CTATTAAAGA ACGTGGACTC CAACGTCAAA GGNNNNNNNN
     1621 NNNNNNNNNN NNNNNNNNNN NNNNNNNNNN NNNNNNNNNN NTNNNNNNNN NNNNNNNNNN
     1681 NNNNNNNNNN NNNNNNNNNN NNNNNNNNNN NNNNNNNNNN NNNNNNNNNN NNNNNNNNNN
     1741 NNNNNNNNNN NNNGNNNNNN NNNNNNNNNN NNNNNNNNNN NNNNNNNNNN NNNNNNNNNN
     1801 NNNNNNNNNN NNNNNNNNNN NNNNNNNNNN NNNNNNNNNN NNNNNNNNNN NNNNNNNNNN
     1861 NNNNNNNNNN NNNNNNNNCG CGCCATTCGC CATTCAGGCT GCGCAACTGT TGGGAAGGGC
     1921 GATCGGTGCG GGCCTCTTCG CTATTACGCC AGCTGAATTG GAGCGACCTC ATGCTATACC
     1981 TGAGAAAGCA ACCTGACCTA CAGGAAAGAG TTACTCAAGA ATAAGAATTT TCGTTTTAAA
     2041 ACCTAAGAGT CACTTTAAAA TTTGTATACA CTTATTTTTT TTATAACTTA TTTAATAATA
     2101 AAAATCATAA ATCATAAGAA ATTCGCTTAT TTAGAAGTGT CAACAACGTA TCTACCAACG
     2161 ATTTGACCCT TTTCCATCTT TTCGTAAATT TCTGGCAAGG TAGACAAGCC GACAACCTTG
     2221 ATTGGAGACT TGACCAAACC TCTGGCGAAG AATTGTTAAT TAAGAGCTCT TAGTTTTGCT
     2281 GGCCGCATCT TCTCAAATAT GCTTCCCAGC CTGCTTTTCT GTAACGTTCA CCCTCTACCT
     2341 TAGCATCCCT TCCCTTTGCA AATAGTCCTC TTCCAACAAT AATAATGTCA GATCCTGTAG
     2401 AGACCACATC ATCCACGGTT CTATACTGTT GACCCAATGC GTCTCCCTTG TCATCTAAAC
     2461 CCACACCGGG TGTCATAATC AACCAATCGT AACCTTCATC TCTTCCACCC ATGTCTCTTT
     2521 GAGCAATAAA GCCGATAACA AAATCTTTGT CGCTCTTCGC AATGTCAACA GTACCCTTAG
     2581 TATATTCTCC AGTAGATAGG GAGCCCTTGC ATGACAATTC TGCTAACATC AAAAGGCCTC
     2641 TAGGTTCCTT TGTTACTTCT TCTGCCGCCT GCTTCAAACC GCTAACAATA CCTGGGCCCA
     2701 CCACACCGTG TGCATTCGTA ATGTCTGCCC ATTCTGCTAT TCTGTATACA CCCGCAGAGT
     2761 ACTGCAATTT GACTGTATTA CCAATGTCAG CAAATTTTCT GTCTTCGAAG AGTAAAAAAT
     2821 TGTACTTGGC GGATAATGCC TTTAGCGGCT TAACTGTGCC CTCCATGGAA AAATCAGTCA
     2881 AGATATCCAC ATGTGTTTTT AGTAAACAAA TTTTGGGACC TAATGCTTCA ACTAACTCCA
     2941 GTAATTCCTT GGTGGTACGA ACATCCAATG AAGCACACAA GTTTGTTTGC TTTTCGTGCA
     3001 TGATATTAAA TAGCTTGGCA GCAACAGGAC TAGGATGAGT AGCAGCACGT TCCTTATATG
     3061 TAGCTTTCGA CATTTTAATA ACTAGTAAAA CTTAGATTAG ATTGCTATGC TTTCTTTCTA
     3121 ATGAGCAAGA AGTAAAAAAA GTTGTAATAG AACAAGAAAA ATGAAACTGA AACTTGAGAA
     3181 ATTGAAGACC GTTTATTAAC TTAAATATCA ATGGGAGGTC ATCGAAAGAG AAAAAAATCA
     3241 AAAAAAAAAT TTTCAAGAAA AAGAAACGTG ATAAAAATTT TTATTGCCTT TTTCGACGAA
     3301 GAAAAAGAAA CGAGGCGGTC TCTTTTTTCT TTTCCAAACC TTTAGTACGG GTAATTAACG
     3361 ACACCCTAGA GGAAGAAAGA GGGGAAATTT AGTATGCTGT GCTTGGGTGT TTTGAAGTGG
     3421 TACGGCGATG CGCGGAGTCC GAGAAAATCT GGAAGAGTAA AAAAGGAGTA GAAACATTTT
     3481 GAAGCTATGG TGTGGCGGCC GCATCTTGAC TGATTTTTCC ATGGAGGGCA CAGTTAAGCC
     3541 GCTAAAGGCA TTATCCGCCA AGTACAATTT TTTACTCTTC GAAGACAGAA AATTTGCTGA
     3601 CATTGGTAAT ACAGTCAAAT TGCAGTACTC TGCGGGTGTA TACAGAATAG CAGAATGGGC
     3661 AGACATTACG AATGCACACG GTGTGGTGGG CCCAGGTATT GTTAGCGGTT TGAAGCAGGC
     3721 GGCAGAAGAA GTAACAAAGG AACCTAGAGG CCTTTTGATG TTAGCAGAAT TGTCATGCAA
     3781 GGGCTCCCTA TCTACTGGAG AATATACTAA GGGTACTGTT GACATTGCGA AGAGCGACAA
     3841 AGATTTTGTT ATCGGCTTTA TTGCTCAAAG AGACATGGGT GGAAGAGATG AAGGTTACGA
     3901 TTGGTTGATT ATGACACCCG GTGTGGGTTT AGATGACAAG GGAGACGCAT TGGGTCAACA
     3961 GTATAGAACC GTGGATGATG TGGTCTCTAC AGGAATTCGT CGACGAGCTC ACGCGTTCTA
     4021 GATCAGTTTA TCATTATCAA TACTGCCATT TCAAAGAATA CGTAAATAAT TAATAGTAGT
     4081 GATTTTCCTA ACTTTATTTA GTCAAAAAAT TAGCCTTTTA ATTCTGCTGT AACCCGTACA
     4141 TGCCCAAAAT AGGGGGCGGG TTACACAGAA TATATAACAT CGTAGGTGTC TGGGTGAACA
     4201 GTTTATTCCT GGCATCCACT AAATATAATG GAGCCCGCTT TTTAAGCTGG CATCCAGAAA
     4261 AAAAAAGAAT CCCAGCACCA AAATATTGTT TTCTTCACCA ACCATCAGTT CATAGGTCCA
     4321 TTCTCTTAGC GCAACTACAG AGAACAGGGG CACAAACAGG CAAAAAACGG GCACAACCTC
     4381 AATGGAGTGA TGCAACCTGC CTGGAGTAAA TGATGACACA AGGCAATTGA CCCACGCATG
     4441 TATCTATCTC ATTTTCTTAC ACCTTCTATT ACCTTCTGCT CTCTCTGATT TGGAAAAAGC
     4501 TGAAAAAAAA GGTTGAAACC AGTTCCCTGA AATTATTCCC CTACTTGACT AATAAGTATA
     4561 TAAAGACGGT AGGTATTGAT TGTAATTCTG TAAATCTATT TCTTAAACTT CTTAAATTCT
     4621 ACTTTTATAG TTAGTCTTTT TTTTAGTTTT AAAACACCAA GAACTTAGTT TCGAATAAAC
     4681 ACACATAAAC AAACAAAGGA TCCTATTAAA ATGTCTAAAG GTGAAGAATT ATTCACTGGT
     4741 GTTGTCCCAA TTTTGGTTGA ATTAGATGGT GATGTTAATG GTCACAAATT TTCTGTCTCC
     4801 GGTGAAGGTG AAGGTGATGC TACTTACGGT AAATTGACCT TAAAATTTAT TTGTACTACT
     4861 GGTAAATTGC CAGTTCCATG GCCAACCTTA GTCACTACTT TCGGTTATGG TGTTCAATGT
     4921 TTTGCTAGAT ACCCAGATCA TATGAAACAA CATGACTTTT TCAAGTCTGC CATGCCAGAA
     4981 GGTTATGTTC AAGAAAGAAC TATTTTTTTC AAAGATGACG GTAACTACAA GACCAGAGCT
     5041 GAAGTCAAGT TTGAAGGTGA TACCTTAGTT AATAGAATCG AATTAAAAGG TATTGATTTT
     5101 AAAGAAGATG GTAACATTTT AGGTCACAAA TTGGAATACA ACTATAACTC TCACAATGTT
     5161 TACATCATGG CTGACAAACA AAAGAATGGT ATCAAAGTTA ACTTCAAAAT TAGACACAAC
     5221 ATTGAAGATG GTTCTGTTCA ATTAGCTGAC CATTATCAAC AAAATACTCC AATTGGTGAT
     5281 GGTCCAGTCT TGTTACCAGA CAACCATTAC TTATCCACTC AATCTGCCTT ATCCAAAGAT
     5341 CCAAACGAAA AGAGAGACCA CATGGTCTTG TTAGAATTTG TTACTGCTGC TGGTATTACC
     5401 CATGGTATGG ATGAATTGTA CAAATAACTC GAGTAAGCTT GGTACCGCGG CTAGCTAAGA
     5461 TCCGCTCTAA CCGAAAAGGA AGGAGTTAGA CAACCTGAAG TCTAGGTCCC TATTTATTTT
     5521 TTTATAGTTA TGTTAGTATT AAGAACGTTA TTTATATTTC AAATTTTTCT TTTTTTTCTG
     5581 TACAGACGCG TGTACGCATG TAACATTATA CTGAAAACCT TGCTTGAGAA GGTTTTGGGA
     5641 CGCTCGAAGA TCCAGCTGCA TTAATGAATC GGCCAACGCG CGGGGAGAGG CGGTTTGCGT
     5701 ATTGGGCGCT CTTCCGCTTC CTCGCTCACT GACTCGCTGC GCTCGGTCGT TCGGCTGCGG
     5761 CGAGCGGTAT CAGCTCACTC AAAGGCGGTA ATACGGTTAT CCACAGAATC AGGGGATAAC
     5821 GCAGGAAAGA ACATGTGAGC AAAAGGCCAG CAAAAGGCCA GGAACCGTAA AAAGGCCGCG
     5881 TTGCTGGCGT TTTTCCATAG GCTCCGCCCC CCTGACGAGC ATCACAAAAA TCGACGCTCA
     5941 AGTCAGAGGT GGCGAAACCC GACAGGACTA TAAAGATACC AGGCGTTTCC CCCTGGAAGC
     6001 TCCCTCGTGC GCTCTCCTGT TCCGACCCTG CCGCTTACCG GATACCTGTC CGCCTTTCTC
     6061 CCTTCGGGAA GCGTGGCGCT TTCTCATAGC TCACGCTGTA GGTATCTCAG TTCGGTGTAG
     6121 GTCGTTCGCT CCAAGCTGGG CTGTGTGCAC GAACCCCCCG TTCAGCCCGA CCGCTGCGCC
     6181 TTATCCGGTA ACTATCGTCT TGAGTCCAAC CCGGTAAGAC ACGACTTATC GCCACTGGCA
     6241 GCAGCCACTG GTAACAGGAT TAGCAGAGCG AGGTATGTAG GCGGTGCTAC AGAGTTCTTG
     6301 AAGTGGTGGC CTAACTACGG CTACACTAGA AGGACAGTAT TTGGTATCTG CGCTCTGCTG
     6361 AAGCCAGTTA CCTTCGGAAA AAGAGTTGGT AGCTCTTGAT CCGGCAAACA AACCACCGCT
     6421 GGTAGCGGTG GTTTTTTTGT TTGCAAGCAG CAGATTACGC GCAGAAAAAA AGGATCTCAA
     6481 GAAGATCCTT TGATCTTTTC TACGGGGTCT GACGCTCAGT GGAACGAAAA CTCACGTTAA
     6541 GGGATTTTGG TCATGAGATT ATCAAAAAGG ATCTTCACCT AGATCCTTTT AAATTAAAAA
     6601 TGAAGTTTTA AATCAATCTA AAGTATATAT GAGTAAACTT GGTCTGACAG TTACCAATGC
     6661 TTAATCAGTG AGGCACCTAT CTCAGCGATC TGTCTATTTC GTTCATCCAT AGTTGCCTGA
     6721 CTCCCCGTCG TGTAGATAAC TACGATACGG GAGGGCTTAC CATCTGGCCC CAGTGCTGCA
     6781 ATGATACCGC GAGACCCACG CTCACCGGCT CCAGATTTAT CAGCAATAAA CCAGCCAGCC
     6841 GGAAGGGCCG AGCGCAGAAG TGGTCCTGCA ACTTTATCCG CCTCCATCCA GTCTATTAAT
     6901 TGTTGCCGGG AAGCTAGAGT AAGTAGTTCG CCAGTTAATA GTTTGCGCAA CGTTGTTGCC
     6961 ATTGCTACAG GCATCGTGGT GTCACGCTCG TCGTTTGGTA TGGCTTCATT CAGCTCCGGT
     7021 TCCCAACGAT CAAGGCGAGT TACATGATCC CCCATGTTGT GCAAAAAAGC GGTTAGCTCC
     7081 TTCGGTCCTC CGATCGTTGT CAGAAGTAAG TTGGCCGCAG TGTTATCACT CATGGTTATG
     7141 GCAGCACTGC ATAATTCTCT TACTGTCATG CCATCCGTAA GATGCTTTTC TGTGACTGGT
     7201 GAGTACTCAA CCAAGTCATT CTGAGAATAG TGTATGCGGC GACCGAGTTG CTCTTGCCCG
     7261 GCGTCAATAC GGGATAATAC CGCGCCACAT AGCAGAACTT TAAAAGTGCT CATCATTGGA
     7321 AAACGTTCTT CGGGGCGAAA ACTCTCAAGG ATCTTACCGC TGTTGAGATC CAGTTCGATG
     7381 TAACCCACTC GTGCACCCAA CTGATCTTCA GCATCTTTTA CTTTCACCAG CGTTTCTGGG
     7441 TGAGCAAAAA CAGGAAGGCA AAATGCCGCA AAAAAGGGAA TAAGGGCGAC ACGGAAATGT
     7501 TGAATACTCA TACTCTTCCT TTTTCAATAT TATTGAAGCA TTTATCAGGG TTATTGTCTC
     7561 ATGAGCGGAT ACATATTTGA ATGTATTTAG AAAAATAAAC AAATAGGGGT TCCGCGCACA
     7621 TTTCCCCGAA AAGTGCCACC TGACGTCTAA GAAACCATTA TTATCATGAC ATTAACCTAT
     7681 AAAAATAGGC GTATCACGAG GCCCTTTCGT C
//
