# Supplementary material for: Synthetic Promoters and Transcription Factors for Heterologous Protein Expression in Saccharomyces cerevisiae
Source: Front Bioeng Biotechnol. 2017 Oct 19;5:63. doi: 10.3389/fbioe.2017.00063 (PMC5653697; doi:10.3389/fbioe.2017.00063)
Supplement: Data Sheet S1 — GenBank sequences for plasmids generated in this work. [file Data_Sheet_1.ZIP › pFM021.gb]

LOCUS       pFM021      6783 bp    DNA     circular UNA 
ACCESSION   unknown
FEATURES             Location/Qualifiers
     primer_bind     complement(48..67)
                     /note="Primer: CTGCCACTCCTCAATTGGAT"
                     /note="Number of mismatches: 0"
                     /note="Number of other hits on pFM_00021: 0"
                     /note="Primer binding region: complement(48..67)"
                     /label="FM198 (mismatches: 0)"
     primer          complement(48..67)
                     /label=FM198
     Replication_ori 376..1347
                     /label="2micron origin"
     primer_bind     559..578
                     /note="Primer: CCTTTCGCTCCTTGAACTTG"
                     /note="Number of mismatches: 0"
                     /note="Number of other matches on pFM_00021: 0"
                     /note="Primer binding region: 559..578"
                     /label="FM125 (mismatches: 0)"
     primer_bind     complement(559..578)
                     /note="Primer: CAAGTTCAAGGAGCGAAAGG"
                     /note="Number of mismatches: 0"
                     /note="Number of other hits on pFM_00021: 0"
                     /note="Primer binding region: complement(559..578)"
                     /label="FM127 (mismatches: 0)"
     primer_bind     complement(1371..1390)
                     /note="Primer: CAAATAGGGGTTCCGCGCAC"
                     /note="Number of mismatches: 0"
                     /note="Number of other hits on pFM_00021: 0"
                     /note="Primer binding region: complement(1371..1390)"
                     /label="sCOS1F (mismatches: 0)"
     primer_bind     complement(1375..1392)
                     /note="Primer: AACAAATAGGGGTTCCGC"
                     /note="Number of mismatches: 0"
                     /note="Number of other hits on pFM_00021: 0"
                     /note="Primer binding region: complement(1375..1392)"
                     /label="L306 (mismatches: 0)"
     primer_bind     complement(1450..1496)
                     /note="Primer:
                     GAAATGTTGAATACTCATACTCTTCCTTTTTCAATATTATTGAAGCA"
                     /note="Number of mismatches: 0"
                     /note="Number of other hits on pFM_00021: 0"
                     /note="Primer binding region: complement(1450..1496)"
                     /label="FM1437 (mismatches: 0)"
     primer_bind     1461..1506
                     /note="Primer:
                     TATTGAAAAAGGAAGAGTATGAGTATTCAACATTTCCGTGTCGCCC"
                     /note="Number of mismatches: 0"
                     /note="Number of other matches on pFM_00021: 0"
                     /note="Primer binding region: 1461..1506"
                     /label="FM1446 (mismatches: 0)"
     CDS             1479..2339
                     /translation="MSIQHFRVALIPFFAAFCLPVFAHPETLVKVKDAEDQLGARVGY
                     IELDLNSGKILESFRPEERFPMMSTFKVLLCGAVLSRIDAGQEQLGRRIHYSQNDLVE
                     YSPVTEKHLTDGMTVRELCSAAITMSDNTAANLLLTTIGGPKELTAFLHNMGDHVTRL
                     DRWEPELNEAIPNDERDTTMPVAMATTLRKLLTGELLTLASRQQLIDWMEADKVAGPL
                     LRSALPAGWFIADKSGAGERGSRGIIAALGPDGKPSRIVVIYTTGSQATMDERNRQIA
                     EIGASLIKHW"
                     /label="ampicillin resistance"
     gene            1479..2339
                     /dnas_title="Ampicillin"
                     /label=Ampicillin
     primer_bind     complement(1481..1500)
                     /note="Primer: CACGGAAATGTTGAATACTC"
                     /note="Number of mismatches: 0"
                     /note="Number of other hits on pFM_00021: 0"
                     /note="Primer binding region: complement(1481..1500)"
                     /label="FM374 (mismatches: 0)"
     primer_bind     complement(1492..1509)
                     /note="Primer: TAAGGGCGACACGGAAAT"
                     /note="Number of mismatches: 0"
                     /note="Number of other hits on pFM_00021: 0"
                     /note="Primer binding region: complement(1492..1509)"
                     /label="L195 (mismatches: 0)"
     primer_bind     complement(1863..1882)
                     /note="Primer: AAGTTGGCCGCAGTGTTATC"
                     /note="Number of mismatches: 0"
                     /note="Number of other hits on pFM_00021: 0"
                     /note="Primer binding region: complement(1863..1882)"
                     /label="FM124 (mismatches: 0)"
     Replication_ori 2494..3113
                     /label="pBR322 origin"
     primer_bind     complement(2547..2565)
                     /note="Primer: GCGGTGGTTTTTTTGTTTG"
                     /note="Number of mismatches: 0"
                     /note="Number of other hits on pFM_00021: 0"
                     /note="Primer binding region: complement(2547..2565)"
                     /label="FM103 (mismatches: 0)"
     primer_bind     complement(2583..2600)
                     /note="Primer: TAGCTCTTGATCCGGCAA"
                     /note="Number of mismatches: 0"
                     /note="Number of other hits on pFM_00021: 0"
                     /note="Primer binding region: complement(2583..2600)"
                     /label="FM218 (mismatches: 0)"
     primer_bind     2708..2727
                     /note="Primer: GCCTACATACCTCGCTCTGC"
                     /note="Number of mismatches: 0"
                     /note="Number of other matches on pFM_00021: 0"
                     /note="Primer binding region: 2708..2727"
                     /label="FM128 (mismatches: 0)"
     primer_bind     complement(2764..2783)
                     /note="Primer: CAACCCGGTAAGACACGACT"
                     /note="Number of mismatches: 0"
                     /note="Number of other hits on pFM_00021: 0"
                     /note="Primer binding region: complement(2764..2783)"
                     /label="FM177 (mismatches: 0)"
     primer_bind     3062..3079
                     /note="Primer: TTTGTGATGCTCGTCAGG"
                     /note="Number of mismatches: 0"
                     /note="Number of other matches on pFM_00021: 0"
                     /note="Primer binding region: 3062..3079"
                     /label="FM1084 (mismatches: 0)"
     primer_bind     3093..3110
                     /note="Primer: TGGAAAAACGCCAGCAAC"
                     /note="Number of mismatches: 0"
                     /note="Number of other matches on pFM_00021: 0"
                     /note="Primer binding region: 3093..3110"
                     /label="FM223 (mismatches: 0)"
     primer_bind     3112..3131
                     /note="Primer: CGGCCTTTTTACGGTTCCTG"
                     /note="Number of mismatches: 0"
                     /note="Number of other matches on pFM_00021: 0"
                     /note="Primer binding region: 3112..3131"
                     /label="ASK-FN2 (mismatches: 0)"
     primer_bind     3148..3167
                     /note="Primer: TTGCTCACATGTTCTTTCCT"
                     /note="Number of mismatches: 0"
                     /note="Number of other matches on pFM_00021: 0"
                     /note="Primer binding region: 3148..3167"
                     /label="FM102 (mismatches: 0)"
     primer_bind     3192..3211
                     /note="Primer: AACCGTATTACCGCCTTTGA"
                     /note="Number of mismatches: 0"
                     /note="Number of other matches on pFM_00021: 0"
                     /note="Primer binding region: 3192..3211"
                     /label="FM139 (mismatches: 0)"
     primer_bind     3255..3272
                     /note="Primer: GAGTCAGTGAGCGAGGAA"
                     /note="Number of mismatches: 0"
                     /note="Number of other matches on pFM_00021: 0"
                     /note="Primer binding region: 3255..3272"
                     /label="L192 (mismatches: 0)"
     primer_bind     complement(3255..3272)
                     /note="Primer: TTCCTCGCTCACTGACTC"
                     /note="Number of mismatches: 0"
                     /note="Number of other hits on pFM_00021: 0"
                     /note="Primer binding region: complement(3255..3272)"
                     /label="FM224 (mismatches: 0)"
     primer_bind     3287..3305
                     /note="Primer: AATACGCAAACCGCCTCTC"
                     /note="Number of mismatches: 0"
                     /note="Number of other matches on pFM_00021: 0"
                     /note="Primer binding region: 3287..3305"
                     /label="FM131 (mismatches: 0)"
     primer_bind     3323..3340
                     /note="Primer: TCATTAATGCAGCTGGCA"
                     /note="Number of mismatches: 0"
                     /note="Number of other matches on pFM_00021: 0"
                     /note="Primer binding region: 3323..3340"
                     /label="FM027 (mismatches: 0)"
     primer_bind     3416..3439
                     /note="Primer: CCAGGCTTTACACTTTATGCTTCC"
                     /note="Number of mismatches: 0"
                     /note="Number of other matches on pFM_00021: 0"
                     /note="Primer binding region: 3416..3439"
                     /label="MKSF (mismatches: 0)"
     primer_bind     3449..3466
                     /note="Primer: GTTGTGTGGAATTGTGAG"
                     /note="Number of mismatches: 0"
                     /note="Number of other matches on pFM_00021: 0"
                     /note="Primer binding region: 3449..3466"
                     /label="FM391 (mismatches: 0)"
     primer_bind     3453..3472
                     /note="Primer: TGTGGAATTGTGAGCGGATA"
                     /note="Number of mismatches: 0"
                     /note="Number of other matches on pFM_00021: 0"
                     /note="Primer binding region: 3453..3472"
                     /label="FM068 (mismatches: 0)"
     primer_bind     3453..3472
                     /note="Primer: TGTGGAATTGTGAGCGGATA"
                     /note="Number of mismatches: 0"
                     /note="Number of other matches on pFM_00021: 0"
                     /note="Primer binding region: 3453..3472"
                     /label="FM078 (mismatches: 0)"
     primer_bind     3467..3487
                     /note="Primer: CGGATAACAATTTCACACAGG"
                     /note="Number of mismatches: 0"
                     /note="Number of other matches on pFM_00021: 0"
                     /note="Primer binding region: 3467..3487"
                     /label="M13-24R (mismatches: 0)"
     primer_bind     3467..3486
                     /note="Primer: CGGATAACAATTTCACACAG"
                     /note="Number of mismatches: 0"
                     /note="Number of other matches on pFM_00021: 0"
                     /note="Primer binding region: 3467..3486"
                     /label="pQE-F (mismatches: 0)"
     primer_bind     3484..3501
                     /note="Primer: CAGGAAACAGCTATGACC"
                     /note="Number of mismatches: 0"
                     /note="Number of other matches on pFM_00021: 0"
                     /note="Primer binding region: 3484..3501"
                     /label="M13-29R (mismatches: 0)"
     primer_bind     3486..3504
                     /note="Primer: GGAAACAGCTATGACCATG"
                     /note="Number of mismatches: 0"
                     /note="Number of other matches on pFM_00021: 0"
                     /note="Primer binding region: 3486..3504"
                     /label="BluescriptR (mismatches: 0)"
     primer_bind     3489..3512
                     /note="Primer: AACAGCTATGACCATGATTACGCC"
                     /note="Number of mismatches: 0"
                     /note="Number of other matches on pFM_00021: 0"
                     /note="Primer binding region: 3489..3512"
                     /label="M13-24R-BLUE (mismatches: 0)"
     primer_bind     3521..3540
                     /note="Primer: AATTAACCCTCACTAAAGGG"
                     /note="Number of mismatches: 0"
                     /note="Number of other matches on pFM_00021: 0"
                     /note="Primer binding region: 3521..3540"
                     /label="T3 (mismatches: 0)"
     promoter        3521..3540
                     /label=T3_promoter
                     /label="T3 promoter"
     promoter        3557..3825
                     /label="SNR52 Promoter"
     primer_bind     3685..3704
                     /note="Primer: CTTGGGCTAGCGGTAAAGGT"
                     /note="Number of mismatches: 0"
                     /note="Number of other matches on pFM_00021: 0"
                     /note="Primer binding region: 3685..3704"
                     /label="FM168 (mismatches: 0)"
     primer_bind     3789..3879
                     /note="Primer:
                     GCGTTCGAAACTTCTCCGCAGTGAAAGATAAATGATCGGATCCCCCGGGGAATTCGTT
                     TTAGAGCTAGAAATAGCAAGTTAAAATAAGGCT"
                     /note="Number of mismatches: 0"
                     /note="Number of other matches on pFM_00021: 0"
                     /note="Primer binding region: 3789..3879"
                     /label="FM152 (mismatches: 0)"
     primer_bind     complement(3789..3879)
                     /note="Primer:
                     AGCCTTATTTTAACTTGCTATTTCTAGCTCTAAAACGAATTCCCCGGGGGATCCGATC
                     ATTTATCTTTCACTGCGGAGAAGTTTCGAACGC"
                     /note="Number of mismatches: 0"
                     /note="Number of other hits on pFM_00021: 0"
                     /note="Primer binding region: complement(3789..3879)"
                     /label="FM153 (mismatches: 0)"
     primer_bind     3826..3843
                     /note="Primer: GGATCCCCCGGGGAATTC"
                     /note="Number of mismatches: 0"
                     /note="Number of other matches on pFM_00021: 0"
                     /note="Primer binding region: 3826..3843"
                     /label="FM393 (mismatches: 0)"
     Site            join(3826..3831,3826^3827)
                     /site_type="restriction site"
                     /note="Name: BamHI"
                     /note="Pattern: ggatcc"
                     /note="cut_0_on_positive_strand: 3826^3827"
                     /note="cut_0_on_negative_strand: 3830^3831"
                     /note="inhibited_by: 5': N4-methylcytosine"
                     /note="star_activity: yes"
                     /note="site_type: other"
                     /note="restriction site"
                     /label=BamHI
     Restriction_sit 3826..3827
                     /label=BamHI
                     /note="restriction site"
     Restriction_sit 3826..3831
                     /label=BamHI
                     /note="restriction site"
     Restriction_sit 3832..3837
                     /label=SmaI
                     /note="restriction site"
     Restriction_sit 3834..3835
                     /label=SmaI
                     /note="restriction site"
     Site            join(3838..3843,3838^3839)
                     /site_type="restriction site"
                     /note="Name: EcoRI"
                     /note="Pattern: gaattc"
                     /note="cut_0_on_positive_strand: 3838^3839"
                     /note="cut_0_on_negative_strand: 3842^3843"
                     /note="inhibited_by: 5': N6-methyladenosine"
                     /note="star_activity: yes"
                     /note="site_type: other"
                     /note="restriction site"
                     /label=EcoRI
     Restriction_sit 3838..3839
                     /label=EcoRI
                     /note="restriction site"
     Restriction_sit 3838..3843
                     /label=EcoRI
                     /note="restriction site"
     RNA             3844..3922
                     /label="Structural crRNA"
     source          complement(3844..4726)
                     /mol_type="other DNA"
                     /dnas_title="p426-crRNA.can1.Y"
                     /label="p426 GAL"
     RNA             3923..3942
                     /label="SUP4 Flanking"
     terminator      3949..4188
                     /label=CYC1_terminator
                     /label="CYC1 terminator"
     primer_bind     3963..3980
                     /note="Primer: TGTCACGCTTACATTCAC"
                     /note="Number of mismatches: 0"
                     /note="Number of other matches on pFM_00021: 0"
                     /note="Primer binding region: 3963..3980"
                     /label="L175 (mismatches: 0)"
     primer_bind     complement(3964..3982)
                     /note="Primer: GCGTGAATGTAAGCGTGAC"
                     /note="Number of mismatches: 0"
                     /note="Number of other hits on pFM_00021: 0"
                     /note="Primer binding region: complement(3964..3982)"
                     /label="YES2-R (mismatches: 0)"
     primer_bind     4010..4029
                     /note="Primer: AAGGAAGGAGTTAGACAACC"
                     /note="Number of mismatches: 0"
                     /note="Number of other matches on pFM_00021: 0"
                     /note="Primer binding region: 4010..4029"
                     /label="L122 (mismatches: 0)"
     primer_bind     4010..4029
                     /note="Primer: AAGGAAGGAGTTAGACAACC"
                     /note="Number of mismatches: 0"
                     /note="Number of other matches on pFM_00021: 0"
                     /note="Primer binding region: 4010..4029"
                     /label="L126 (mismatches: 0)"
     primer_bind     complement(4012..4029)
                     /note="Primer: GGTTGTCTAACTCCTTCC"
                     /note="Number of mismatches: 0"
                     /note="Number of other hits on pFM_00021: 0"
                     /note="Primer binding region: complement(4012..4029)"
                     /label="L240 (mismatches: 0)"
     primer_bind     complement(4012..4029)
                     /note="Primer: GGTTGTCTAACTCCTTCC"
                     /note="Number of mismatches: 0"
                     /note="Number of other hits on pFM_00021: 0"
                     /note="Primer binding region: complement(4012..4029)"
                     /label="L157 (mismatches: 0)"
     primer_bind     complement(4023..4044)
                     /note="Primer: GGGACCTAGACTTCAGGTTGTC"
                     /note="Number of mismatches: 0"
                     /note="Number of other hits on pFM_00021: 0"
                     /note="Primer binding region: complement(4023..4044)"
                     /label="FM169 (mismatches: 0)"
     primer_bind     complement(4154..4173)
                     /note="Primer: CCCAAAACCTTCTCAAGCAA"
                     /note="Number of mismatches: 0"
                     /note="Number of other hits on pFM_00021: 0"
                     /note="Primer binding region: complement(4154..4173)"
                     /label="FM061 (mismatches: 0)"
     primer_bind     4156..4174
                     /note="Primer: GCTTGAGAAGGTTTTGGGA"
                     /note="Number of mismatches: 0"
                     /note="Number of other matches on pFM_00021: 0"
                     /note="Primer binding region: 4156..4174"
                     /label="FM1094 (mismatches: 0)"
     primer_bind     4159..4176
                     /note="Primer: TGAGAAGGTTTTGGGACG"
                     /note="Number of mismatches: 0"
                     /note="Number of other matches on pFM_00021: 0"
                     /note="Primer binding region: 4159..4176"
                     /label="L270 (mismatches: 0)"
     primer_bind     complement(4204..4227)
                     /note="Primer: CGACTCACTATAGGGCGAATTGGG"
                     /note="Number of mismatches: 0"
                     /note="Number of other hits on pFM_00021: 0"
                     /note="Primer binding region: complement(4204..4227)"
                     /label="pGEM-F (mismatches: 0)"
     primer_bind     complement(4214..4232)
                     /note="Primer: TAATACGACTCACTATAGG"
                     /note="Number of mismatches: 0"
                     /note="Number of other hits on pFM_00021: 0"
                     /note="Primer binding region: complement(4214..4232)"
                     /label="T7prom (mismatches: 0)"
     promoter        complement(4214..4232)
                     /label=T7_promoter
                     /label="T7 promoter"
     primer_bind     complement(4235..4258)
                     /note="Primer: GTAAAACGACGGCCAGTGAGCGCG"
                     /note="Number of mismatches: 0"
                     /note="Number of other hits on pFM_00021: 0"
                     /note="Primer binding region: complement(4235..4258)"
                     /label="M13-24F-BLUE (mismatches: 0)"
     primer_bind     complement(4241..4260)
                     /note="Primer: TTGTAAAACGACGGCCAGTG"
                     /note="Number of mismatches: 0"
                     /note="Number of other hits on pFM_00021: 0"
                     /note="Primer binding region: complement(4241..4260)"
                     /label="BeloF (mismatches: 0)"
     primer_bind     complement(4242..4259)
                     /note="Primer: TGTAAAACGACGGCCAGT"
                     /note="Number of mismatches: 0"
                     /note="Number of other hits on pFM_00021: 0"
                     /note="Primer binding region: complement(4242..4259)"
                     /label="M13-21F (mismatches: 0)"
     Misc._feature   4244..4387
                     /label=lacZ_a
     primer_bind     complement(4249..4269)
                     /note="Primer: GTCACGACGTTGTAAAACGAC"
                     /note="Number of mismatches: 0"
                     /note="Number of other hits on pFM_00021: 0"
                     /note="Primer binding region: complement(4249..4269)"
                     /label="pETBlueUP (mismatches: 0)"
     primer_bind     complement(4264..4283)
                     /note="Primer: CCAGGGTTTTCCCAGTCACG"
                     /note="Number of mismatches: 0"
                     /note="Number of other hits on pFM_00021: 0"
                     /note="Primer binding region: complement(4264..4283)"
                     /label="M13-24F (mismatches: 0)"
     primer_bind     complement(4317..4334)
                     /note="Primer: CGCCAGCTGGCGAAAGGG"
                     /note="Number of mismatches: 0"
                     /note="Number of other hits on pFM_00021: 0"
                     /note="Primer binding region: complement(4317..4334)"
                     /label="lacZ93 (mismatches: 0)"
     primer_bind     complement(4363..4381)
                     /note="Primer: TGCGCAACTGTTGGGAAGG"
                     /note="Number of mismatches: 0"
                     /note="Number of other hits on pFM_00021: 0"
                     /note="Primer binding region: complement(4363..4381)"
                     /label="pKS-Fup (mismatches: 0)"
     primer_bind     complement(4369..4388)
                     /note="Primer: TTCAGGCTGCGCAACTGTTG"
                     /note="Number of mismatches: 0"
                     /note="Number of other hits on pFM_00021: 0"
                     /note="Primer binding region: complement(4369..4388)"
                     /label="pUCT7-Rn (mismatches: 0)"
     Replication_ori 4420..4726
                     /label="f1 origin"
     primer_bind     4443..4462
                     /note="Primer: GGTTACGCGCAGCGTGACCG"
                     /note="Number of mismatches: 0"
                     /note="Number of other matches on pFM_00021: 0"
                     /note="Primer binding region: 4443..4462"
                     /label="FM092 (mismatches: 0)"
     primer_bind     complement(4489..4506)
                     /note="Primer: GAAGAAAGCGAAAGGAGC"
                     /note="Number of mismatches: 0"
                     /note="Number of other hits on pFM_00021: 0"
                     /note="Primer binding region: complement(4489..4506)"
                     /label="FM182 (mismatches: 0)"
     primer_bind     complement(4490..4509)
                     /note="Primer: AGGGAAGAAAGCGAAAGGAG"
                     /note="Number of mismatches: 0"
                     /note="Number of other hits on pFM_00021: 0"
                     /note="Primer binding region: complement(4490..4509)"
                     /label="FM005 (mismatches: 0)"
     primer_bind     complement(4491..4508)
                     /note="Primer: GGGAAGAAAGCGAAAGGA"
                     /note="Number of mismatches: 0"
                     /note="Number of other hits on pFM_00021: 0"
                     /note="Primer binding region: complement(4491..4508)"
                     /label="FM913 (mismatches: 0)"
     primer_bind     complement(4499..4517)
                     /note="Primer: AGAAAGGAAGGGAAGAAAG"
                     /note="Number of mismatches: 0"
                     /note="Number of other hits on pFM_00021: 0"
                     /note="Primer binding region: complement(4499..4517)"
                     /label="FM1106 (mismatches: 0)"
     primer_bind     complement(4499..4517)
                     /note="Primer: AGAAAGGAAGGGAAGAAAG"
                     /note="Number of mismatches: 0"
                     /note="Number of other hits on pFM_00021: 0"
                     /note="Primer binding region: complement(4499..4517)"
                     /label="FM590 (mismatches: 0)"
     primer_bind     complement(4499..4517)
                     /note="Primer: AGAAAGGAAGGGAAGAAAG"
                     /note="Number of mismatches: 0"
                     /note="Number of other hits on pFM_00021: 0"
                     /note="Primer binding region: complement(4499..4517)"
                     /label="FM588 (mismatches: 0)"
     primer_bind     complement(4499..4518)
                     /note="Primer: GAGAAAGGAAGGGAAGAAAG"
                     /note="Number of mismatches: 0"
                     /note="Number of other hits on pFM_00021: 0"
                     /note="Primer binding region: complement(4499..4518)"
                     /label="FM392 (mismatches: 0)"
     primer_bind     complement(4621..4640)
                     /note="Primer: CCACTACGTGAACCATCACC"
                     /note="Number of mismatches: 0"
                     /note="Number of other hits on pFM_00021: 0"
                     /note="Primer binding region: complement(4621..4640)"
                     /label="FM130 (mismatches: 0)"
     primer_bind     4691..4751
                     /note="Primer:
                     TCTTTAATAGTGGACTCTTGTTCCAAACTGGAACAAAAGCTTTGGACTTCTTCGCCAG
                     AGG"
                     /note="Number of mismatches: 0"
                     /note="Number of other matches on pFM_00021: 0"
                     /note="Primer binding region: 4691..4751"
                     /label="FM185 (mismatches: 0)"
     source          4727..6668
                     /mol_type="other DNA"
                     /label=pGAD424
     3'UTR           4727..5050
                     /translation="MDKAELIPEPPKKKRKVELGTAANFNQSGNIADSSLSFTFTNSS
                     NGPNLITTQTNSQALSQPIASSNVHDNFMNNEITASKIDDGNNSKPLSPGWTDQTAYN
                     AFGITTGMFNTTTMDDVYNYLFDDEDTPPNPKKEIEFPGIRRPAEIYES*"
                     /label=yADH2_terminator
     primer_bind     complement(4768..4787)
                     /note="Primer: GACAAGCCGACAACCTTGAT"
                     /note="Number of mismatches: 0"
                     /note="Number of other hits on pFM_00021: 0"
                     /note="Primer binding region: complement(4768..4787)"
                     /label="FM073 (mismatches: 0)"
     primer_bind     complement(4768..4787)
                     /note="Primer: GACAAGCCGACAACCTTGAT"
                     /note="Number of mismatches: 0"
                     /note="Number of other hits on pFM_00021: 0"
                     /note="Primer binding region: complement(4768..4787)"
                     /label="FM010 (mismatches: 0)"
     primer_bind     complement(4774..4794)
                     /note="Primer: CAAGGTAGACAAGCCGACAAC"
                     /note="Number of mismatches: 0"
                     /note="Number of other hits on pFM_00021: 0"
                     /note="Primer binding region: complement(4774..4794)"
                     /label="Gal10-R (mismatches: 0)"
     primer_bind     complement(4790..4807)
                     /note="Primer: CGTAAATTTCTGGCAAGG"
                     /note="Number of mismatches: 0"
                     /note="Number of other hits on pFM_00021: 0"
                     /note="Primer binding region: complement(4790..4807)"
                     /label="L111 (mismatches: 0)"
     primer_bind     4831..4849
                     /note="Primer: GTTGGTAGATACGTTGTTG"
                     /note="Number of mismatches: 0"
                     /note="Number of other matches on pFM_00021: 0"
                     /note="Primer binding region: 4831..4849"
                     /label="L171 (mismatches: 0)"
     primer_bind     4831..4849
                     /note="Primer: GTTGGTAGATACGTTGTTG"
                     /note="Number of mismatches: 0"
                     /note="Number of other matches on pFM_00021: 0"
                     /note="Primer binding region: 4831..4849"
                     /label="L317 (mismatches: 0)"
     primer_bind     complement(4843..4867)
                     /note="Primer: TCGCTTATTTAGAAGTGTCAACAAC"
                     /note="Number of mismatches: 0"
                     /note="Number of other hits on pFM_00021: 0"
                     /note="Primer binding region: complement(4843..4867)"
                     /label="FM166 (mismatches: 0)"
     primer_bind     complement(4974..4994)
                     /note="Primer: ACCTACAGGAAAGAGTTACTC"
                     /note="Number of mismatches: 0"
                     /note="Number of other hits on pFM_00021: 0"
                     /note="Primer binding region: complement(4974..4994)"
                     /label="AS2-1-R (mismatches: 0)"
     primer_bind     4992..5011
                     /note="Primer: GGTCAGGTTGCTTTCTCAGG"
                     /note="Number of mismatches: 0"
                     /note="Number of other matches on pFM_00021: 0"
                     /note="Primer binding region: 4992..5011"
                     /label="FM197 (mismatches: 0)"
     primer          4992..5011
                     /label=FM197
     primer_bind     complement(5009..5026)
                     /note="Primer: CGACCTCATGCTATACCT"
                     /note="Number of mismatches: 0"
                     /note="Number of other hits on pFM_00021: 0"
                     /note="Primer binding region: complement(5009..5026)"
                     /label="FM502 (mismatches: 0)"
     primer_bind     complement(5038..5056)
                     /note="Primer: GCATGCCGGTAGAGGTGTG"
                     /note="Number of mismatches: 0"
                     /note="Number of other hits on pFM_00021: 0"
                     /note="Primer binding region: complement(5038..5056)"
                     /label="FM041 (mismatches: 0)"
     primer_bind     complement(5096..5113)
                     /note="Primer: ATAGAAACGACACGAAAT"
                     /note="Number of mismatches: 0"
                     /note="Number of other hits on pFM_00021: 0"
                     /note="Primer binding region: complement(5096..5113)"
                     /label="FM1083 (mismatches: 0)"
     CDS             complement(5169..6263)
                     /translation="MSAPKKIVVLPGDHVGQEITAEAIKVLKAISDVRSNVKFDFENH
                     LIGGAAIDATGVPLPDEALEASKKVDAVLLGAVGGPKWGTGSVRPEQGLLKIRKELQL
                     YANLRPCNFASDSLLDLSPIKPQFAKGTDFVVVRELVGGIYFGKRKEDDGDGVAWDSE
                     QYTVPEVQRITRMAAFMALQHEPPLPIWSLDKANVLASSRLWRKTVEETIKNEFPTLK
                     VQHQLIDSAAMILVKNPTHLNGIIITSNMFGDIISDEASVIPGSLGLLPSASLASLPD
                     KNTAFGLYEPCHGSAPDLPKNKVDPIATILSAAMMLKLSLNLPEEGKAIEDAVKKVLD
                     AGIRTGDLGGSNSTTEVGDAVAEEVKKILA*"
                     /label=LEU2
     primer_bind     5889..5906
                     /note="Primer: TTGTGGCTTGATTGGAGA"
                     /note="Number of mismatches: 0"
                     /note="Number of other matches on pFM_00021: 0"
                     /note="Primer binding region: 5889..5906"
                     /label="FM587 (mismatches: 0)"
     primer_bind     6031..6048
                     /note="Primer: CCCACAGCACCTAACAAA"
                     /note="Number of mismatches: 0"
                     /note="Number of other matches on pFM_00021: 0"
                     /note="Primer binding region: 6031..6048"
                     /label="FM1105 (mismatches: 0)"
     primer_bind     6082..6099
                     /note="Primer: TCATCTGGAAGTGGGACA"
                     /note="Number of mismatches: 0"
                     /note="Number of other matches on pFM_00021: 0"
                     /note="Primer binding region: 6082..6099"
                     /label="FM581 (mismatches: 0)"
     primer_bind     6213..6263
                     /note="Primer:
                     TTGACCAACGTGGTCACCTGGCAAAACGACGATCTTCTTAGGGGCAGACAT"
                     /note="Number of mismatches: 0"
                     /note="Number of other matches on pFM_00021: 0"
                     /note="Primer binding region: 6213..6263"
                     /label="L543 (mismatches: 0)"
     promoter        complement(6264..6668)
                     /label="LEU2 Promoter"
     primer_bind     6418..6435
                     /note="Primer: GTCATGAACGCTTCTCTA"
                     /note="Number of mismatches: 0"
                     /note="Number of other matches on pFM_00021: 0"
                     /note="Primer binding region: 6418..6435"
                     /label="L176 (mismatches: 0)"
     primer_bind     complement(6460..6477)
                     /note="Primer: AAAAGGAAAGGTGAGAGG"
                     /note="Number of mismatches: 0"
                     /note="Number of other hits on pFM_00021: 0"
                     /note="Primer binding region: complement(6460..6477)"
                     /label="FM586 (mismatches: 0)"
     primer_bind     complement(6579..6598)
                     /note="Primer: CAACATAACGAGAACACACA"
                     /note="Number of mismatches: 0"
                     /note="Number of other hits on pFM_00021: 0"
                     /note="Primer binding region: complement(6579..6598)"
                     /label="FM1104 (mismatches: 0)"
     primer_bind     6629..6646
                     /note="Primer: GAACTCTTGCATCTTACG"
                     /note="Number of mismatches: 0"
                     /note="Number of other matches on pFM_00021: 0"
                     /note="Primer binding region: 6629..6646"
                     /label="L314 (mismatches: 0)"
     primer_bind     complement(6637..6656)
                     /note="Primer: ACTCAGGTATCGTAAGATGC"
                     /note="Number of mismatches: 0"
                     /note="Number of other hits on pFM_00021: 0"
                     /note="Primer binding region: complement(6637..6656)"
                     /label="L456 (mismatches: 0)"
     primer_bind     complement(6637..6668)
                     /note="Primer: AACTGTGGGAATACTCAGGTATCGTAAGATGC"
                     /note="Number of mismatches: 0"
                     /note="Number of other hits on pFM_00021: 0"
                     /note="Primer binding region: complement(6637..6668)"
                     /label="FM324 (mismatches: 0)"
     primer_bind     complement(6641..6704)
                     /note="Primer:
                     ATGACGGTGAAAACCTCTGACACATGCAGCTCCCGGAACTGTGGGAATACTCAGGTAT
                     CGTAAG"
                     /note="Number of mismatches: 0"
                     /note="Number of other hits on pFM_00021: 0"
                     /note="Primer binding region: complement(6641..6704)"
                     /label="FM186 (mismatches: 0)"
     primer_bind     6669..6691
                     /note="Primer: CCGGGAGCTGCATGTGTCAGAGG"
                     /note="Number of mismatches: 0"
                     /note="Number of other matches on pFM_00021: 0"
                     /note="Primer binding region: 6669..6691"
                     /label="pGEX3 (mismatches: 0)"
     source          complement(6669..6783)
                     /mol_type="other DNA"
                     /dnas_title="p426-crRNA.can1.Y"
                     /label="p426 GAL"
     primer_bind     6673..6691
                     /note="Primer: GAGCTGCATGTGTCAGAGG"
                     /note="Number of mismatches: 0"
                     /note="Number of other matches on pFM_00021: 0"
                     /note="Primer binding region: 6673..6691"
                     /label="GEX-R (mismatches: 0)"
     primer_bind     complement(6698..6719)
                     /note="Primer: TCGCGCGTTTCGGTGATGACGG"
                     /note="Number of mismatches: 0"
                     /note="Number of other hits on pFM_00021: 0"
                     /note="Primer binding region: complement(6698..6719)"
                     /label="FM091 (mismatches: 0)"
     primer_bind     6724..6741
                     /note="Primer: AAAGGGCCTCGTGATACG"
                     /note="Number of mismatches: 0"
                     /note="Number of other matches on pFM_00021: 0"
                     /note="Primer binding region: 6724..6741"
                     /label="FM386 (mismatches: 0)"
ORIGIN
        1 GTATGATCCA ATATCAAAGG AAATGATAGC ATTGAAGGAT GAGACTAATC CAATTGAGGA
       61 GTGGCAGCAT ATAGAACAGC TAAAGGGTAG TGCTGAAGGA AGCATACGAT ACCCCGCATG
      121 GAATGGGATA ATATCACAGG AGGTACTAGA CTACCTTTCA TCCTACATAA ATAGACGCAT
      181 ATAAGTACGC ATTTAAGCAT AAACACGCAC TATGCCGTTC TTCTCATGTA TATATATATA
      241 CAGGCAACAC GCAGATATAG GTGCGACGTG AACAGTGAGC TGTATGTGCG CAGCTCGCGT
      301 TGCATTTTCG GAAGCGCTCG TTTTCGGAAA CGCTTTGAAG TTCCTATTCC GAAGTTCCTA
      361 TTCTCTAGAA AGTATAGGAA CTTCAGAGCG CTTTTGAAAA CCAAAAGCGC TCTGAAGACG
      421 CACTTTCAAA AAACCAAAAA CGCACCGGAC TGTAACGAGC TACTAAAATA TTGCGAATAC
      481 CGCTTCCACA AACATTGCTC AAAAGTATCT CTTTGCTATA TATCTCTGTG CTATATCCCT
      541 ATATAACCTA CCCATCCACC TTTCGCTCCT TGAACTTGCA TCTAAACTCG ACCTCTACAT
      601 TTTTTATGTT TATCTCTAGT ATTACTCTTT AGACAAAAAA ATTGTAGTAA GAACTATTCA
      661 TAGAGTGAAT CGAAAACAAT ACGAAAATGT AAACATTTCC TATACGTAGT ATATAGAGAC
      721 AAAATAGAAG AAACCGTTCA TAATTTTCTG ACCAATGAAG AATCATCAAC GCTATCACTT
      781 TCTGTTCACA AAGTATGCGC AATCCACATC GGTATAGAAT ATAATCGGGG ATGCCTTTAT
      841 CTTGAAAAAA TGCACCCGCA GCTTCGCTAG TAATCAGTAA ACGCGGGAAG TGGAGTCAGG
      901 CTTTTTTTAT GGAAGAGAAA ATAGACACCA AAGTAGCCTT CTTCTAACCT TAACGGACCT
      961 ACAGTGCAAA AAGTTATCAA GAGACTGCAT TATAGAGCGC ACAAAGGAGA AAAAAAGTAA
     1021 TCTAAGATGC TTTGTTAGAA AAATAGCGCT CTCGGGATGC ATTTTTGTAG AACAAAAAAG
     1081 AAGTATAGAT TCTTTGTTGG TAAAATAGCG CTCTCGCGTT GCATTTCTGT TCTGTAAAAA
     1141 TGCAGCTCAG ATTCTTTGTT TGAAAAATTA GCGCTCTCGC GTTGCATTTT TGTTTTACAA
     1201 AAATGAAGCA CAGATTCTTC GTTGGTAAAA TAGCGCTTTC GCGTTGCATT TCTGTTCTGT
     1261 AAAAATGCAG CTCAGATTCT TTGTTTGAAA AATTAGCGCT CTCGCGTTGC ATTTTTGTTC
     1321 TACAAAATGA AGCACAGATG CTTCGTTCAG GTGGCACTTT TCGGGGAAAT GTGCGCGGAA
     1381 CCCCTATTTG TTTATTTTTC TAAATACATT CAAATATGTA TCCGCTCATG AGACAATAAC
     1441 CCTGATAAAT GCTTCAATAA TATTGAAAAA GGAAGAGTAT GAGTATTCAA CATTTCCGTG
     1501 TCGCCCTTAT TCCCTTTTTT GCGGCATTTT GCCTTCCTGT TTTTGCTCAC CCAGAAACGC
     1561 TGGTGAAAGT AAAAGATGCT GAAGATCAGT TGGGTGCACG AGTGGGTTAC ATCGAACTGG
     1621 ATCTCAACAG CGGTAAGATC CTTGAGAGTT TTCGCCCCGA AGAACGTTTT CCAATGATGA
     1681 GCACTTTTAA AGTTCTGCTA TGTGGCGCGG TATTATCCCG TATTGACGCC GGGCAAGAGC
     1741 AACTCGGTCG CCGCATACAC TATTCTCAGA ATGACTTGGT TGAGTACTCA CCAGTCACAG
     1801 AAAAGCATCT TACGGATGGC ATGACAGTAA GAGAATTATG CAGTGCTGCC ATAACCATGA
     1861 GTGATAACAC TGCGGCCAAC TTACTTCTGA CAACGATCGG AGGACCGAAG GAGCTAACCG
     1921 CTTTTTTGCA CAACATGGGG GATCATGTAA CTCGCCTTGA TCGTTGGGAA CCGGAGCTGA
     1981 ATGAAGCCAT ACCAAACGAC GAGCGTGACA CCACGATGCC TGTAGCAATG GCAACAACGT
     2041 TGCGCAAACT ATTAACTGGC GAACTACTTA CTCTAGCTTC CCGGCAACAA TTAATAGACT
     2101 GGATGGAGGC GGATAAAGTT GCAGGACCAC TTCTGCGCTC GGCCCTTCCG GCTGGCTGGT
     2161 TTATTGCTGA TAAATCTGGA GCCGGTGAGC GTGGGTCTCG CGGTATCATT GCAGCACTGG
     2221 GGCCAGATGG TAAGCCCTCC CGTATCGTAG TTATCTACAC GACGGGGAGT CAGGCAACTA
     2281 TGGATGAACG AAATAGACAG ATCGCTGAGA TAGGTGCCTC ACTGATTAAG CATTGGTAAC
     2341 TGTCAGACCA AGTTTACTCA TATATACTTT AGATTGATTT AAAACTTCAT TTTTAATTTA
     2401 AAAGGATCTA GGTGAAGATC CTTTTTGATA ATCTCATGAC CAAAATCCCT TAACGTGAGT
     2461 TTTCGTTCCA CTGAGCGTCA GACCCCGTAG AAAAGATCAA AGGATCTTCT TGAGATCCTT
     2521 TTTTTCTGCG CGTAATCTGC TGCTTGCAAA CAAAAAAACC ACCGCTACCA GCGGTGGTTT
     2581 GTTTGCCGGA TCAAGAGCTA CCAACTCTTT TTCCGAAGGT AACTGGCTTC AGCAGAGCGC
     2641 AGATACCAAA TACTGTCCTT CTAGTGTAGC CGTAGTTAGG CCACCACTTC AAGAACTCTG
     2701 TAGCACCGCC TACATACCTC GCTCTGCTAA TCCTGTTACC AGTGGCTGCT GCCAGTGGCG
     2761 ATAAGTCGTG TCTTACCGGG TTGGACTCAA GACGATAGTT ACCGGATAAG GCGCAGCGGT
     2821 CGGGCTGAAC GGGGGGTTCG TGCACACAGC CCAGCTTGGA GCGAACGACC TACACCGAAC
     2881 TGAGATACCT ACAGCGTGAG CTATGAGAAA GCGCCACGCT TCCCGAAGGG AGAAAGGCGG
     2941 ACAGGTATCC GGTAAGCGGC AGGGTCGGAA CAGGAGAGCG CACGAGGGAG CTTCCAGGGG
     3001 GAAACGCCTG GTATCTTTAT AGTCCTGTCG GGTTTCGCCA CCTCTGACTT GAGCGTCGAT
     3061 TTTTGTGATG CTCGTCAGGG GGGCGGAGCC TATGGAAAAA CGCCAGCAAC GCGGCCTTTT
     3121 TACGGTTCCT GGCCTTTTGC TGGCCTTTTG CTCACATGTT CTTTCCTGCG TTATCCCCTG
     3181 ATTCTGTGGA TAACCGTATT ACCGCCTTTG AGTGAGCTGA TACCGCTCGC CGCAGCCGAA
     3241 CGACCGAGCG CAGCGAGTCA GTGAGCGAGG AAGCGGAAGA GCGCCCAATA CGCAAACCGC
     3301 CTCTCCCCGC GCGTTGGCCG ATTCATTAAT GCAGCTGGCA CGACAGGTTT CCCGACTGGA
     3361 AAGCGGGCAG TGAGCGCAAC GCAATTAATG TGAGTTACCT CACTCATTAG GCACCCCAGG
     3421 CTTTACACTT TATGCTTCCG GCTCCTATGT TGTGTGGAAT TGTGAGCGGA TAACAATTTC
     3481 ACACAGGAAA CAGCTATGAC CATGATTACG CCAAGCGCGC AATTAACCCT CACTAAAGGG
     3541 AACAAAAGCT GGAGCTTCTT TGAAAAGATA ATGTATGATT ATGCTTTCAC TCATATTTAT
     3601 ACAGAAACTT GATGTTTTCT TTCGAGTATA TACAAGGTGA TTACATGTAC GTTTGAAGTA
     3661 CAACTCTAGA TTTTGTAGTG CCCTCTTGGG CTAGCGGTAA AGGTGCGCAT TTTTTCACAC
     3721 CCTACAATGT TCTGTTCAAA AGATTTTGGT CAAACGCTGT AGAAGTGAAA GTTGGTGCGC
     3781 ATGTTTCGGC GTTCGAAACT TCTCCGCAGT GAAAGATAAA TGATCGGATC CCCCGGGGAA
     3841 TTCGTTTTAG AGCTAGAAAT AGCAAGTTAA AATAAGGCTA GTCCGTTATC AACTTGAAAA
     3901 AGTGGCACCG AGTCGGTGGT GCTTTTTTTG TTTTTTATGT CTTCGAGTCA TGTAATTAGT
     3961 TATGTCACGC TTACATTCAC GCCCTCCCCC CACATCCGCT CTAACCGAAA AGGAAGGAGT
     4021 TAGACAACCT GAAGTCTAGG TCCCTATTTA TTTTTTTATA GTTATGTTAG TATTAAGAAC
     4081 GTTATTTATA TTTCAAATTT TTCTTTTTTT TCTGTACAGA CGCGTGTACG CATGTAACAT
     4141 TATACTGAAA ACCTTGCTTG AGAAGGTTTT GGGACGCTCG AAGGCTTTAA TTTGCGGCCG
     4201 GTACCCAATT CGCCCTATAG TGAGTCGTAT TACGCGCGCT CACTGGCCGT CGTTTTACAA
     4261 CGTCGTGACT GGGAAAACCC TGGCGTTACC CAACTTAATC GCCTTGCAGC ACATCCCCCT
     4321 TTCGCCAGCT GGCGTAATAG CGAAGAGGCC CGCACCGATC GCCCTTCCCA ACAGTTGCGC
     4381 AGCCTGAATG GCGAATGGCG CGNNNNNNNN NNNNNNNNNN NNNNNNNNNN NNNNNNNNNN
     4441 NNNNNNNNNN NNNNNNNNNN NNNNNNNNNN NNNNNNNNNN NNNNNNNNNN NNNNNNNNNN
     4501 NNNNNNNNNN NNNNNNNNNN NNNNNNCNNN NNNNNNNNNN NNNNNNNNNN NNNNNNNNNN
     4561 NNNNNNNNNN NNNNNNNNNN NNNNNNNNNN NNNNNNNNNN NNNNNNNNNN NNNNNNNNAN
     4621 NNNNNNNNNN NNNNNNNNNN NNNNNNNNNN NNNNNNNNNN NNNNNNNNCC TTTGACGTTG
     4681 GAGTCCACGT TCTTTAATAG TGGACTCTTG TTCCAAACTG GAACAAAAGC TTTGGACTTC
     4741 TTCGCCAGAG GTTTGGTCAA GTCTCCAATC AAGGTTGTCG GCTTGTCTAC CTTGCCAGAA
     4801 ATTTACGAAA AGATGGAAAA GGGTCAAATC GTTGGTAGAT ACGTTGTTGA CACTTCTAAA
     4861 TAAGCGAATT TCTTATGATT TATGATTTTT ATTATTAAAT AAGTTATAAA AAAAATAAGT
     4921 GTATACAAAT TTTAAAGTGA CTCTTAGGTT TTAAAACGAA AATTCTTGTT CTTGAGTAAC
     4981 TCTTTCCTGT AGGTCAGGTT GCTTTCTCAG GTATAGCATG AGGTCGCTCT TATTGACCAC
     5041 ACCTCTACCG GCATGCCCGA AATTCCCCTA CCCTATGAAC ATATTCCATT TTGTAATTTC
     5101 GTGTCGTTTC TATTATGAAT TTCATTTATA AAGTTTATGT ACAAATATCA TAAAAAAAGA
     5161 GAATCTTTTT AAGCAAGGAT TTTCTTAACT TCTTCGGCGA CAGCATCACC GACTTCGGTG
     5221 GTACTGTTGG AACCACCTAA ATCACCAGTT CTGATACCTG CATCCAAAAC CTTTTTAACT
     5281 GCATCTTCAA TGGCCTTACC TTCTTCAGGC AAGTTCAATG ACAATTTCAA CATCATTGCA
     5341 GCAGACAAGA TAGTGGCGAT AGGGTCAACC TTATTCTTTG GCAAATCTGG AGCAGAACCG
     5401 TGGCATGGTT CGTACAAACC AAATGCGGTG TTCTTGTCTG GCAAAGAGGC CAAGGACGCA
     5461 GATGGCAACA AACCCAAGGA ACCTGGGATA ACGGAGGCTT CATCGGAGAT GATATCACCA
     5521 AACATGTTGC TGGTGATTAT AATACCATTT AGGTGGGTTG GGTTCTTAAC TAGGATCATG
     5581 GCGGCAGAAT CAATCAATTG ATGTTGAACC TTCAATGTAG GAAATTCGTT CTTGATGGTT
     5641 TCCTCCACAG TTTTTCTCCA TAATCTTGAA GAGGCCAAAA CATTAGCTTT ATCCAAGGAC
     5701 CAAATAGGCA ATGGTGGCTC ATGTTGTAGG GCCATGAAAG CGGCCATTCT TGTGATTCTT
     5761 TGCACTTCTG GAACGGTGTA TTGTTCACTA TCCCAAGCGA CACCATCACC ATCGTCTTCC
     5821 TTTCTCTTAC CAAAGTAAAT ACCTCCCACT AATTCTCTGA CAACAACGAA GTCAGTACCT
     5881 TTAGCAAATT GTGGCTTGAT TGGAGATAAG TCTAAAAGAG AGTCGGATGC AAAGTTACAT
     5941 GGTCTTAAGT TGGCGTACAA TTGAAGTTCT TTACGGATTT TTAGTAAACC TTGTTCAGGT
     6001 CTAACACTAC CTGTACCCCA TTTAGGACCA CCCACAGCAC CTAACAAAAC GGCATCAACC
     6061 TTCTTGGAGG CTTCCAGCGC CTCATCTGGA AGTGGGACAC CTGTAGCATC GATAGCAGCA
     6121 CCACCAATTA AATGATTTTC GAAATCGAAC TTGACATTGG AACGAACATC AGAAATAGCT
     6181 TTAAGAACCT TAATGGCTTC GGCTGTGATT TCTTGACCAA CGTGGTCACC TGGCAAAACG
     6241 ACGATCTTCT TAGGGGCAGA CATTAGAATG GTATATCCTT GAAATATATA TATATATTGC
     6301 TGAAATGTAA AAGGTAAGAA AAGTTAGAAA GTAAGACGAT TGCTAACCAC CTATTGGAAA
     6361 AAACAATAGG TCCTTAAATA ATATTGTCAA CTTCAAGTAT TGTGATGCAA GCATTTAGTC
     6421 ATGAACGCTT CTCTATTCTA TATGAAAAGC CGGTTCCGGC CTCTCACCTT TCCTTTTTCT
     6481 CCCAATTTTT CAGTTGAAAA AGGTATATGC GTCAGGCGAC CTCTGAAATT AACAAAAAAT
     6541 TTCCAGTCAT CGAATTTGAT TCTGTGCGAT AGCGCCCCTG TGTGTTCTCG TTATGTTGAG
     6601 GAAAAAAATA ATGGTTGCTA AGAGATTCGA ACTCTTGCAT CTTACGATAC CTGAGTATTC
     6661 CCACAGTTCC GGGAGCTGCA TGTGTCAGAG GTTTTCACCG TCATCACCGA AACGCGCGAG
     6721 ACGAAAGGGC CTCGTGATAC GCCTATTTTT ATAGGTTAAT GTCATGATAA TAATGGTTTC
     6781 TTA
//
